LOCUS       pAd/CMV/STAT5A-F 38493 bp DNA circular 18-APR-2013
DEFINITION  attB1-attB2.
SOURCE
  ORGANISM
COMMENT     This file is created by Vector NTI http://www.invitrogen.com/
COMMENT     VNTDATE|659626721|
COMMENT     VNTDBDATE|659626721|
COMMENT     LSOWNER|
COMMENT     VNTNAME|pAd/CMV/STAT5A-FLAG-CMV-GFP|
COMMENT     VNTAUTHORNAME|Andrew Brooks|
FEATURES             Location/Qualifiers
     misc_feature    34438..34458
                     /vntifkey="21"
                     /label=attB1
     misc_feature    complement(38487..14)
                     /vntifkey="21"
                     /label=attB2
     virion          33031..33488
                     /invitrogen="1440000"
                     /vntifkey="97"
                     /label=Human\Ad5
                     /note="wt bases 1-458; includes 5' R-ITR and packaging
                     signal"
     CDS             complement(31912..32772)
                     /invitrogen="1020000"
                     /vntifkey="4"
                     /label=Amp(R)
     promoter        complement(32773..32871)
                     /invitrogen="2330000"
                     /vntifkey="30"
                     /label=bla\promoter
     primer          34295..34315
                     /invitrogen="1930000"
                     /vntifkey="27"
                     /label=CMV\forward\primer
     promoter        33758..34345
                     /invitrogen="2180000"
                     /vntifkey="29"
                     /label=CMV\promoter
     primer          33391..33414
                     /invitrogen="2020000"
                     /vntifkey="27"
                     /label=pAD\forward\primer
     primer          complement(403..426)
                     /invitrogen="2030000"
                     /vntifkey="27"
                     /label=pAD\reverse\primer
     rep_origin      complement(31125..31786)
                     /invitrogen="2530000"
                     /vntifkey="33"
                     /label=pUC\origin
     primer          34389..34408
                     /invitrogen="2100000"
                     /vntifkey="27"
                     /label=T7\primer
     promoter        34389..34405
                     /invitrogen="2370000"
                     /vntifkey="30"
                     /label=T7\promoter
     polyA_signal    109..380
                     /invitrogen="1860000"
                     /vntifkey="25"
                     /label=TK\pA
     primer          complement(116..134)
                     /invitrogen="2120000"
                     /vntifkey="27"
                     /label=TK\pA\reverse\primer
     primer          complement(50..70)
                     /invitrogen="2140000"
                     /vntifkey="27"
                     /label=V5\reverse\primer
     CDS             41..82
                     /invitrogen="1350000"
                     /vntifkey="4"
                     /label=V5\epitope
     virion          400..30948
                     /invitrogen="1450000"
                     /vntifkey="97"
                     /label=Human\Ad5
                     /note="wt bases 3513-35935, E3 region deleted; includes
                     3'L-ITR"
     CDS             92..100
                     /invitrogen="123000001"
                     /vntifkey="4"
                     /label=3\stops
     CDS             37767..38483
                     /vntifkey="4"
                     /label=eGFP
     promoter        37672..37743
                     /vntifkey="30"
                     /label=CMV\promoter
     CDS             34462..36858
                     /vntifkey="4"
                     /label=STAT5A-FLAG
BASE COUNT  9021 a 10978 c 10438 g 8055 t 1 others
ORIGIN
        1 cttgtacaaa gtggttgatc tagagggccc gcggttcgaa ggtaagccta tccctaaccc
       61 tctcctcggt ctcgattcta cgcgtaccgg ttagtaatga gtttaaacgg gggaggctaa
      121 ctgaaacacg gaaggagaca ataccggaag gaacccgcgc tatgacggca ataaaaagac
      181 agaataaaac gcacgggtgt tgggtcgttt gttcataaac gcggggttcg gtcccagggc
      241 tggcactctg tcgatacccc accgagaccc cattggggcc aatacgcccg cgtttcttcc
      301 ttttccccac cccacccccc aagttcgggt gaaggcccag ggctcgcagc caacgtcggg
      361 gcggcaggcc ctgccatagc agatccgatt cgacagatca ctgaaatgtg tgggcgtggc
      421 ttaagggtgg gaaagaatat ataaggtggg ggtcttatgt agttttgtat ctgttttgca
      481 gcagccgccg ccgccatgag caccaactcg tttgatggaa gcattgtgag ctcatatttg
      541 acaacgcgca tgcccccatg ggccggggtg cgtcagaatg tgatgggctc cagcattgat
      601 ggtcgccccg tcctgcccgc aaactctact accttgacct acgagaccgt gtctggaacg
      661 ccgttggaga ctgcagcctc cgccgccgct tcagccgctg cagccaccgc ccgcgggatt
      721 gtgactgact ttgctttcct gagcccgctt gcaagcagtg cagcttcccg ttcatccgcc
      781 cgcgatgaca agttgacggc tcttttggca caattggatt ctttgacccg ggaacttaat
      841 gtcgtttctc agcagctgtt ggatctgcgc cagcaggttt ctgccctgaa ggcttcctcc
      901 cctcccaatg cggtttaaaa cataaataaa aaaccagact ctgtttggat ttggatcaag
      961 caagtgtctt gctgtcttta tttaggggtt ttgcgcgcgc ggtaggcccg ggaccagcgg
     1021 tctcggtcgt tgagggtcct gtgtattttt tccaggacgt ggtaaaggtg actctggatg
     1081 ttcagataca tgggcataag cccgtctctg gggtggaggt agcaccactg cagagcttca
     1141 tgctgcgggg tggtgttgta gatgatccag tcgtagcagg agcgctgggc gtggtgccta
     1201 aaaatgtctt tcagtagcaa gctgattgcc aggggcaggc ccttggtgta agtgtttaca
     1261 aagcggttaa gctgggatgg gtgcatacgt ggggatatga gatgcatctt ggactgtatt
     1321 tttaggttgg ctatgttccc agccatatcc ctccggggat tcatgttgtg cagaaccacc
     1381 agcacagtgt atccggtgca cttgggaaat ttgtcatgta gcttagaagg aaatgcgtgg
     1441 aagaacttgg agacgccctt gtgacctcca agattttcca tgcattcgtc cataatgatg
     1501 gcaatgggcc cacgggcggc ggcctgggcg aagatatttc tgggatcact aacgtcatag
     1561 ttgtgttcca ggatgagatc gtcataggcc atttttacaa agcgcgggcg gagggtgcca
     1621 gactgcggta taatggttcc atccggccca ggggcgtagt taccctcaca gatttgcatt
     1681 tcccacgctt tgagttcaga tggggggatc atgtctacct gcggggcgat gaagaaaacg
     1741 gtttccgggg taggggagat cagctgggaa gaaagcaggt tcctgagcag ctgcgactta
     1801 ccgcagccgg tgggcccgta aatcacacct attaccgggt gcaactggta gttaagagag
     1861 ctgcagctgc cgtcatccct gagcaggggg gccacttcgt taagcatgtc cctgactcgc
     1921 atgttttccc tgaccaaatc cgccagaagg cgctcgccgc ccagcgatag cagttcttgc
     1981 aaggaagcaa agtttttcaa cggtttgaga ccgtccgccg taggcatgct tttgagcgtt
     2041 tgaccaagca gttccaggcg gtcccacagc tcggtcacct gctctacggc atctcgatcc
     2101 agcatatctc ctcgtttcgc gggttggggc ggctttcgct gtacggcagt agtcggtgct
     2161 cgtccagacg ggccagggtc atgtctttcc acgggcgcag ggtcctcgtc agcgtagtct
     2221 gggtcacggt gaaggggtgc gctccgggct gcgcgctggc cagggtgcgc ttgaggctgg
     2281 tcctgctggt gctgaagcgc tgccggtctt cgccctgcgc gtcggccagg tagcatttga
     2341 ccatggtgtc atagtccagc ccctccgcgg cgtggccctt ggcgcgcagc ttgcccttgg
     2401 aggaggcgcc gcacgagggg cagtgcagac ttttgagggc gtagagcttg ggcgcgagaa
     2461 ataccgattc cggggagtag gcatccgcgc cgcaggcccc gcagacggtc tcgcattcca
     2521 cgagccaggt gagctctggc cgttcggggt caaaaaccag gtttccccca tgctttttga
     2581 tgcgtttctt acctctggtt tccatgagcc ggtgtccacg ctcggtgacg aaaaggctgt
     2641 ccgtgtcccc gtatacagac ttgagaggcc tgtcctcgag cggtgttccg cggtcctcct
     2701 cgtatagaaa ctcggaccac tctgagacaa aggctcgcgt ccaggccagc acgaaggagg
     2761 ctaagtggga ggggtagcgg tcgttgtcca ctagggggtc cactcgctcc agggtgtgaa
     2821 gacacatgtc gccctcttcg gcatcaagga aggtgattgg tttgtaggtg taggccacgt
     2881 gaccgggtgt tcctgaaggg gggctataaa agggggtggg ggcgcgttcg tcctcactct
     2941 cttccgcatc gctgtctgcg agggccagct gttggggtga gtactccctc tgaaaagcgg
     3001 gcatgacttc tgcgctaaga ttgtcagttt ccaaaaacga ggaggatttg atattcacct
     3061 ggcccgcggt gatgcctttg agggtggccg catccatctg gtcagaaaag acaatctttt
     3121 tgttgtcaag cttggtggca aacgacccgt agagggcgtt ggacagcaac ttggcgatgg
     3181 agcgcagggt ttggtttttg tcgcgatcgg cgcgctcctt ggccgcgatg tttagctgca
     3241 cgtattcgcg cgcaacgcac cgccattcgg gaaagacggt ggtgcgctcg tcgggcacca
     3301 ggtgcacgcg ccaaccgcgg ttgtgcaggg tgacaaggtc aacgctggtg gctacctctc
     3361 cgcgtaggcg ctcgttggtc cagcagaggc ggccgccctt gcgcgagcag aatggcggta
     3421 gggggtctag ctgcgtctcg tccggggggt ctgcgtccac ggtaaagacc ccgggcagca
     3481 ggcgcgcgtc gaagtagtct atcttgcatc cttgcaagtc tagcgcctgc tgccatgcgc
     3541 gggcggcaag cgcgcgctcg tatgggttga gtgggggacc ccatggcatg gggtgggtga
     3601 gcgcggaggc gtacatgccg caaatgtcgt aaacgtagag gggctctctg agtattccaa
     3661 gatatgtagg gtagcatctt ccaccgcgga tgctggcgcg cacgtaatcg tatagttcgt
     3721 gcgagggagc gaggaggtcg ggaccgaggt tgctacgggc gggctgctct gctcggaaga
     3781 ctatctgcct gaagatggca tgtgagttgg atgatatggt tggacgctgg aagacgttga
     3841 agctggcgtc tgtgagacct accgcgtcac gcacgaagga ggcgtaggag tcgcgcagct
     3901 tgttgaccag ctcggcggtg acctgcacgt ctagggcgca gtagtccagg gtttccttga
     3961 tgatgtcata cttatcctgt cccttttttt tccacagctc gcggttgagg acaaactctt
     4021 cgcggtcttt ccagtactct tggatcggaa acccgtcggc ctccgaacgg taagagccta
     4081 gcatgtagaa ctggttgacg gcctggtagg cgcagcatcc cttttctacg ggtagcgcgt
     4141 atgcctgcgc ggccttccgg agcgaggtgt gggtgagcgc aaaggtgtcc ctgaccatga
     4201 ctttgaggta ctggtatttg aagtcagtgt cgtcgcatcc gccctgctcc cagagcaaaa
     4261 agtccgtgcg ctttttggaa cgcggatttg gcagggcgaa ggtgacatcg ttgaagagta
     4321 tctttcccgc gcgaggcata aagttgcgtg tgatgcggaa gggtcccggc acctcggaac
     4381 ggttgttaat tacctgggcg gcgagcacga tctcgtcaaa gccgttgatg ttgtggccca
     4441 caatgtaaag ttccaagaag cgcgggatgc ccttgatgga aggcaatttt ttaagttcct
     4501 cgtaggtgag ctcttcaggg gagctgagcc cgtgctctga aagggcccag tctgcaagat
     4561 gagggttgga agcgacgaat gagctccaca ggtcacgggc cattagcatt tgcaggtggt
     4621 cgcgaaaggt cctaaactgg cgacctatgg ccattttttc tggggtgatg cagtagaagg
     4681 taagcgggtc ttgttcccag cggtcccatc caaggttcgc ggctaggtct cgcgcggcag
     4741 tcactagagg ctcatctccg ccgaacttca tgaccagcat gaagggcacg agctgcttcc
     4801 caaaggcccc catccaagta taggtctcta catcgtaggt gacaaagaga cgctcggtgc
     4861 gaggatgcga gccgatcggg aagaactgga tctcccgcca ccaattggag gagtggctat
     4921 tgatgtggtg aaagtagaag tccctgcgac gggccgaaca ctcgtgctgg cttttgtaaa
     4981 aacgtgcgca gtactggcag cggtgcacgg gctgtacatc ctgcacgagg ttgacctgac
     5041 gaccgcgcac aaggaagcag agtgggaatt tgagcccctc gcctggcggg tttggctggt
     5101 ggtcttctac ttcggctgct tgtccttgac cgtctggctg ctcgagggga gttacggtgg
     5161 atcggaccac cacgccgcgc gagcccaaag tccagatgtc cgcgcgcggc ggtcggagct
     5221 tgatgacaac atcgcgcaga tgggagctgt ccatggtctg gagctcccgc ggcgtcaggt
     5281 caggcgggag ctcctgcagg tttacctcgc atagacgggt cagggcgcgg gctagatcca
     5341 ggtgatacct aatttccagg ggctggttgg tggcggcgtc gatggcttgc aagaggccgc
     5401 atccccgcgg cgcgactacg gtaccgcgcg gcgggcggtg ggccgcgggg gtgtccttgg
     5461 atgatgcatc taaaagcggt gacgcgggcg agcccccgga ggtagggggg gctccggacc
     5521 cgccgggaga gggggcaggg gcacgtcggc gccgcgcgcg ggcaggagct ggtgctgcgc
     5581 gcgtaggttg ctggcgaacg cgacgacgcg gcggttgatc tcctgaatct ggcgcctctg
     5641 cgtgaagacg acgggcccgg tgagcttgag cctgaaagag agttcgacag aatcaatttc
     5701 ggtgtcgttg acggcggcct ggcgcaaaat ctcctgcacg tctcctgagt tgtcttgata
     5761 ggcgatctcg gccatgaact gctcgatctc ttcctcctgg agatctccgc gtccggctcg
     5821 ctccacggtg gcggcgaggt cgttggaaat gcgggccatg agctgcgaga aggcgttgag
     5881 gcctccctcg ttccagacgc ggctgtagac cacgccccct tcggcatcgc gggcgcgcat
     5941 gaccacctgc gcgagattga gctccacgtg ccgggcgaag acggcgtagt ttcgcaggcg
     6001 ctgaaagagg tagttgaggg tggtggcggt gtgttctgcc acgaagaagt acataaccca
     6061 gcgtcgcaac gtggattcgt tgatatcccc caaggcctca aggcgctcca tggcctcgta
     6121 gaagtccacg gcgaagttga aaaactggga gttgcgcgcc gacacggtta actcctcctc
     6181 cagaagacgg atgagctcgg cgacagtgtc gcgcacctcg cgctcaaagg ctacaggggc
     6241 ctcttcttct tcttcaatct cctcttccat aagggcctcc ccttcttctt cttctggcgg
     6301 cggtggggga ggggggacac ggcggcgacg acggcgcacc gggaggcggt cgacaaagcg
     6361 ctcgatcatc tccccgcggc gacggcgcat ggtctcggtg acggcgcggc cgttctcgcg
     6421 ggggcgcagt tggaagacgc cgcccgtcat gtcccggtta tgggttggcg gggggctgcc
     6481 atgcggcagg gatacggcgc taacgatgca tctcaacaat tgttgtgtag gtactccgcc
     6541 gccgagggac ctgagcgagt ccgcatcgac cggatcggaa aacctctcga gaaaggcgtc
     6601 taaccagtca cagtcgcaag gtaggctgag caccgtggcg ggcggcagcg ggcggcggtc
     6661 ggggttgttt ctggcggagg tgctgctgat gatgtaatta aagtaggcgg tcttgagacg
     6721 gcggatggtc gacagaagca ccatgtcctt gggtccggcc tgctgaatgc gcaggcggtc
     6781 ggccatgccc caggcttcgt tttgacatcg gcgcaggtct ttgtagtagt cttgcatgag
     6841 cctttctacc ggcacttctt cttctccttc ctcttgtcct gcatctcttg catctatcgc
     6901 tgcggcggcg gcggagtttg gccgtaggtg gcgccctctt cctcccatgc gtgtgacccc
     6961 gaagcccctc atcggctgaa gcagggctag gtcggcgaca acgcgctcgg ctaatatggc
     7021 ctgctgcacc tgcgtgaggg tagactggaa gtcatccatg tccacaaagc ggtggtatgc
     7081 gcccgtgttg atggtgtaag tgcagttggc cataacggac cagttaacgg tctggtgacc
     7141 cggctgcgag agctcggtgt acctgagacg cgagtaagcc ctcgagtcaa atacgtagtc
     7201 gttgcaagtc cgcaccaggt actggtatcc caccaaaaag tgcggcggcg gctggcggta
     7261 gaggggccag cgtagggtgg ccggggctcc gggggcgaga tcttccaaca taaggcgatg
     7321 atatccgtag atgtacctgg acatccaggt gatgccggcg gcggtggtgg aggcgcgcgg
     7381 aaagtcgcgg acgcggttcc agatgttgcg cagcggcaaa aagtgctcca tggtcgggac
     7441 gctctggccg gtcaggcgcg cgcaatcgtt gacgctctag accgtgcaaa aggagagcct
     7501 gtaagcgggc actcttccgt ggtctggtgg ataaattcgc aagggtatca tggcggacga
     7561 ccggggttcg agccccgtat ccggccgtcc gccgtgatcc atgcggttac cgcccgcgtg
     7621 tcgaacccag gtgtgcgacg tcagacaacg ggggagtgct ccttttggct tccttccagg
     7681 cgcggcggct gctgcgctag cttttttggc cactggccgc gcgcagcgta agcggttagg
     7741 ctggaaagcg aaagcattaa gtggctcgct ccctgtagcc ggagggttat tttccaaggg
     7801 ttgagtcgcg ggacccccgg ttcgagtctc ggaccggccg gactgcggcg aacgggggtt
     7861 tgcctccccg tcatgcaaga ccccgcttgc aaattcctcc ggaaacaggg acgagcccct
     7921 tttttgcttt tcccagatgc atccggtgct gcggcagatg cgcccccctc ctcagcagcg
     7981 gcaagagcaa gagcagcggc agacatgcag ggcaccctcc cctcctccta ccgcgtcagg
     8041 aggggcgaca tccgcggttg acgcggcagc agatggtgat tacgaacccc cgcggcgccg
     8101 ggcccggcac tacctggact tggaggaggg cgagggcctg gcgcggctag gagcgccctc
     8161 tcctgagcgg tacccaaggg tgcagctgaa gcgtgatacg cgtgaggcgt acgtgccgcg
     8221 gcagaacctg tttcgcgacc gcgagggaga ggagcccgag gagatgcggg atcgaaagtt
     8281 ccacgcaggg cgcgagctgc ggcatggcct gaatcgcgag cggttgctgc gcgaggagga
     8341 ctttgagccc gacgcgcgaa ccgggattag tcccgcgcgc gcacacgtgg cggccgccga
     8401 cctggtaacc gcatacgagc agacggtgaa ccaggagatt aactttcaaa aaagctttaa
     8461 caaccacgtg cgtacgcttg tggcgcgcga ggaggtggct ataggactga tgcatctgtg
     8521 ggactttgta agcgcgctgg agcaaaaccc aaatagcaag ccgctcatgg cgcagctgtt
     8581 ccttatagtg cagcacagca gggacaacga ggcattcagg gatgcgctgc taaacatagt
     8641 agagcccgag ggccgctggc tgctcgattt gataaacatc ctgcagagca tagtggtgca
     8701 ggagcgcagc ttgagcctgg ctgacaaggt ggccgccatc aactattcca tgcttagcct
     8761 gggcaagttt tacgcccgca agatatacca taccccttac gttcccatag acaaggaggt
     8821 aaagatcgag gggttctaca tgcgcatggc gctgaaggtg cttaccttga gcgacgacct
     8881 gggcgtttat cgcaacgagc gcatccacaa ggccgtgagc gtgagccggc ggcgcgagct
     8941 cagcgaccgc gagctgatgc acagcctgca aagggccctg gctggcacgg gcagcggcga
     9001 tagagaggcc gagtcctact ttgacgcggg cgctgacctg cgctgggccc caagccgacg
     9061 cgccctggag gcagctgggg ccggacctgg gctggcggtg gcacccgcgc gcgctggcaa
     9121 cgtcggcggc gtggaggaat atgacgagga cgatgagtac gagccagagg acggcgagta
     9181 ctaagcggtg atgtttctga tcagatgatg caagacgcaa cggacccggc ggtgcgggcg
     9241 gcgctgcaga gccagccgtc cggccttaac tccacggacg actggcgcca ggtcatggac
     9301 cgcatcatgt cgctgactgc gcgcaatcct gacgcgttcc ggcagcagcc gcaggccaac
     9361 cggctctccg caattctgga agcggtggtc ccggcgcgcg caaaccccac gcacgagaag
     9421 gtgctggcga tcgtaaacgc gctggccgaa aacagggcca tccggcccga cgaggccggc
     9481 ctggtctacg acgcgctgct tcagcgcgtg gctcgttaca acagcggcaa cgtgcagacc
     9541 aacctggacc ggctggtggg ggatgtgcgc gaggccgtgg cgcagcgtga gcgcgcgcag
     9601 cagcagggca acctgggctc catggttgca ctaaacgcct tcctgagtac acagcccgcc
     9661 aacgtgccgc ggggacagga ggactacacc aactttgtga gcgcactgcg gctaatggtg
     9721 actgagacac cgcaaagtga ggtgtaccag tctgggccag actatttttt ccagaccagt
     9781 agacaaggcc tgcagaccgt aaacctgagc caggctttca aaaacttgca ggggctgtgg
     9841 ggggtgcggg ctcccacagg cgaccgcgcg accgtgtcta gcttgctgac gcccaactcg
     9901 cgcctgttgc tgctgctaat agcgcccttc acggacagtg gcagcgtgtc ccgggacaca
     9961 tacctaggtc acttgctgac actgtaccgc gaggccatag gtcaggcgca tgtggacgag
    10021 catactttcc aggagattac aagtgtcagc cgcgcgctgg ggcaggagga cacgggcagc
    10081 ctggaggcaa ccctaaacta cctgctgacc aaccggcggc agaagatccc ctcgttgcac
    10141 agtttaaaca gcgaggagga gcgcattttg cgctacgtgc agcagagcgt gagccttaac
    10201 ctgatgcgcg acggggtaac gcccagcgtg gcgctggaca tgaccgcgcg caacatggaa
    10261 ccgggcatgt atgcctcaaa ccggccgttt atcaaccgcc taatggacta cttgcatcgc
    10321 gcggccgccg tgaaccccga gtatttcacc aatgccatct tgaacccgca ctggctaccg
    10381 ccccctggtt tctacaccgg gggattcgag gtgcccgagg gtaacgatgg attcctctgg
    10441 gacgacatag acgacagcgt gttttccccg caaccgcaga ccctgctaga gttgcaacag
    10501 cgcgagcagg cagaggcggc gctgcgaaag gaaagcttcc gcaggccaag cagcttgtcc
    10561 gatctaggcg ctgcggcccc gcggtcagat gctagtagcc catttccaag cttgataggg
    10621 tctcttacca gcactcgcac cacccgcccg cgcctgctgg gcgaggagga gtacctaaac
    10681 aactcgctgc tgcagccgca gcgcgaaaaa aacctgcctc cggcatttcc caacaacggg
    10741 atagagagcc tagtggacaa gatgagtaga tggaagacgt acgcgcagga gcacagggac
    10801 gtgccaggcc cgcgcccgcc cacccgtcgt caaaggcacg accgtcagcg gggtctggtg
    10861 tgggaggacg atgactcggc agacgacagc agcgtcctgg atttgggagg gagtggcaac
    10921 ccgtttgcgc accttcgccc caggctgggg agaatgtttt aaaaaaaaaa aagcatgatg
    10981 caaaataaaa aactcaccaa ggccatggca ccgagcgttg gttttcttgt attcccctta
    11041 gtatgcggcg cgcggcgatg tatgaggaag gtcctcctcc ctcctacgag agtgtggtga
    11101 gcgcggcgcc agtggcggcg gcgctgggtt ctcccttcga tgctcccctg gacccgccgt
    11161 ttgtgcctcc gcggtacctg cggcctaccg gggggagaaa cagcatccgt tactctgagt
    11221 tggcacccct attcgacacc acccgtgtgt acctggtgga caacaagtca acggatgtgg
    11281 catccctgaa ctaccagaac gaccacagca actttctgac cacggtcatt caaaacaatg
    11341 actacagccc gggggaggca agcacacaga ccatcaatct tgacgaccgg tcgcactggg
    11401 gcggcgacct gaaaaccatc ctgcatacca acatgccaaa tgtgaacgag ttcatgttta
    11461 ccaataagtt taaggcgcgg gtgatggtgt cgcgcttgcc tactaaggac aatcaggtgg
    11521 agctgaaata cgagtgggtg gagttcacgc tgcccgaggg caactactcc gagaccatga
    11581 ccatagacct tatgaacaac gcgatcgtgg agcactactt gaaagtgggc agacagaacg
    11641 gggttctgga aagcgacatc ggggtaaagt ttgacacccg caacttcaga ctggggtttg
    11701 accccgtcac tggtcttgtc atgcctgggg tatatacaaa cgaagccttc catccagaca
    11761 tcattttgct gccaggatgc ggggtggact tcacccacag ccgcctgagc aacttgttgg
    11821 gcatccgcaa gcggcaaccc ttccaggagg gctttaggat cacctacgat gatctggagg
    11881 gtggtaacat tcccgcactg ttggatgtgg acgcctacca ggcgagcttg aaagatgaca
    11941 ccgaacaggg cgggggtggc gcaggcggca gcaacagcag tggcagcggc gcggaagaga
    12001 actccaacgc ggcagccgcg gcaatgcagc cggtggagga catgaacgat catgccattc
    12061 gcggcgacac ctttgccaca cgggctgagg agaagcgcgc tgaggccgaa gcagcggccg
    12121 aagctgccgc ccccgctgcg caacccgagg tcgagaagcc tcagaagaaa ccggtgatca
    12181 aacccctgac agaggacagc aagaaacgca gttacaacct aataagcaat gacagcacct
    12241 tcacccagta ccgcagctgg taccttgcat acaactacgg cgaccctcag accggaatcc
    12301 gctcatggac cctgctttgc actcctgacg taacctgcgg ctcggagcag gtctactggt
    12361 cgttgccaga catgatgcaa gaccccgtga ccttccgctc cacgcgccag atcagcaact
    12421 ttccggtggt gggcgccgag ctgttgcccg tgcactccaa gagcttctac aacgaccagg
    12481 ccgtctactc ccaactcatc cgccagttta cctctctgac ccacgtgttc aatcgctttc
    12541 ccgagaacca gattttggcg cgcccgccag cccccaccat caccaccgtc agtgaaaacg
    12601 ttcctgctct cacagatcac gggacgctac cgctgcgcaa cagcatcgga ggagtccagc
    12661 gagtgaccat tactgacgcc agacgccgca cctgccccta cgtttacaag gccctgggca
    12721 tagtctcgcc gcgcgtccta tcgagccgca ctttttgagc aagcatgtcc atccttatat
    12781 cgcccagcaa taacacaggc tggggcctgc gcttcccaag caagatgttt ggcggggcca
    12841 agaagcgctc cgaccaacac ccagtgcgcg tgcgcgggca ctaccgcgcg ccctggggcg
    12901 cgcacaaacg cggccgcact gggcgcacca ccgtcgatga cgccatcgac gcggtggtgg
    12961 aggaggcgcg caactacacg cccacgccgc caccagtgtc cacagtggac gcggccattc
    13021 agaccgtggt gcgcggagcc cggcgctatg ctaaaatgaa gagacggcgg aggcgcgtag
    13081 cacgtcgcca ccgccgccga cccggcactg ccgcccaacg cgcggcggcg gccctgctta
    13141 accgcgcacg tcgcaccggc cgacgggcgg ccatgcgggc cgctcgaagg ctggccgcgg
    13201 gtattgtcac tgtgcccccc aggtccaggc gacgagcggc cgccgcagca gccgcggcca
    13261 ttagtgctat gactcagggt cgcaggggca acgtgtattg ggtgcgcgac tcggttagcg
    13321 gcctgcgcgt gcccgtgcgc acccgccccc cgcgcaacta gattgcaaga aaaaactact
    13381 tagactcgta ctgttgtatg tatccagcgg cggcggcgcg caacgaagct atgtccaagc
    13441 gcaaaatcaa agaagagatg ctccaggtca tcgcgccgga gatctatggc cccccgaaga
    13501 aggaagagca ggattacaag ccccgaaagc taaagcgggt caaaaagaaa aagaaagatg
    13561 atgatgatga acttgacgac gaggtggaac tgctgcacgc taccgcgccc aggcgacggg
    13621 tacagtggaa aggtcgacgc gtaaaacgtg ttttgcgacc cggcaccacc gtagtcttta
    13681 cgcccggtga gcgctccacc cgcacctaca agcgcgtgta tgatgaggtg tacggcgacg
    13741 aggacctgct tgagcaggcc aacgagcgcc tcggggagtt tgcctacgga aagcggcata
    13801 aggacatgct ggcgttgccg ctggacgagg gcaacccaac acctagccta aagcccgtaa
    13861 cactgcagca ggtgctgccc gcgcttgcac cgtccgaaga aaagcgcggc ctaaagcgcg
    13921 agtctggtga cttggcaccc accgtgcagc tgatggtacc caagcgccag cgactggaag
    13981 atgtcttgga aaaaatgacc gtggaacctg ggctggagcc cgaggtccgc gtgcggccaa
    14041 tcaagcaggt ggcgccggga ctgggcgtgc agaccgtgga cgttcagata cccactacca
    14101 gtagcaccag tattgccacc gccacagagg gcatggagac acaaacgtcc ccggttgcct
    14161 cagcggtggc ggatgccgcg gtgcaggcgg tcgctgcggc cgcgtccaag acctctacgg
    14221 aggtgcaaac ggacccgtgg atgtttcgcg tttcagcccc ccggcgcccg cgcggttcga
    14281 ggaagtacgg cgccgccagc gcgctactgc ccgaatatgc cctacatcct tccattgcgc
    14341 ctacccccgg ctatcgtggc tacacctacc gccccagaag acgagcaact acccgacgcc
    14401 gaaccaccac tggaacccgc cgccgccgtc gccgtcgcca gcccgtgctg gccccgattt
    14461 ccgtgcgcag ggtggctcgc gaaggaggca ggaccctggt gctgccaaca gcgcgctacc
    14521 accccagcat cgtttaaaag ccggtctttg tggttcttgc agatatggcc ctcacctgcc
    14581 gcctccgttt cccggtgccg ggattccgag gaagaatgca ccgtaggagg ggcatggccg
    14641 gccacggcct gacgggcggc atgcgtcgtg cgcaccaccg gcggcggcgc gcgtcgcacc
    14701 gtcgcatgcg cggcggtatc ctgcccctcc ttattccact gatcgccgcg gcgattggcg
    14761 ccgtgcccgg aattgcatcc gtggccttgc aggcgcagag acactgatta aaaacaagtt
    14821 gcatgtggaa aaatcaaaat aaaaagtctg gactctcacg ctcgcttggt cctgtaacta
    14881 ttttgtagaa tggaagacat caactttgcg tctctggccc cgcgacacgg ctcgcgcccg
    14941 ttcatgggaa actggcaaga tatcggcacc agcaatatga gcggtggcgc cttcagctgg
    15001 ggctcgctgt ggagcggcat taaaaatttc ggttccaccg ttaagaacta tggcagcaag
    15061 gcctggaaca gcagcacagg ccagatgctg agggataagt tgaaagagca aaatttccaa
    15121 caaaaggtgg tagatggcct ggcctctggc attagcgggg tggtggacct ggccaaccag
    15181 gcagtgcaaa ataagattaa cagtaagctt gatccccgcc ctcccgtaga ggagcctcca
    15241 ccggccgtgg agacagtgtc tccagagggg cgtggcgaaa agcgtccgcg ccccgacagg
    15301 gaagaaactc tggtgacgca aatagacgag cctccctcgt acgaggaggc actaaagcaa
    15361 ggcctgccca ccacccgtcc catcgcgccc atggctaccg gagtgctggg ccagcacaca
    15421 cccgtaacgc tggacctgcc tccccccgcc gacacccagc agaaacctgt gctgccaggc
    15481 ccgaccgccg ttgttgtaac ccgtcctagc cgcgcgtccc tgcgccgcgc cgccagcggt
    15541 ccgcgatcgt tgcggcccgt agccagtggc aactggcaaa gcacactgaa cagcatcgtg
    15601 ggtctggggg tgcaatccct gaagcgccga cgatgcttct gaatagctaa cgtgtcgtat
    15661 gtgtgtcatg tatgcgtcca tgtcgccgcc agaggagctg ctgagccgcc gcgcgcccgc
    15721 tttccaagat ggctacccct tcgatgatgc cgcagtggtc ttacatgcac atctcgggcc
    15781 aggacgcctc ggagtacctg agccccgggc tggtgcagtt tgcccgcgcc accgagacgt
    15841 acttcagcct gaataacaag tttagaaacc ccacggtggc gcctacgcac gacgtgacca
    15901 cagaccggtc ccagcgtttg acgctgcggt tcatccctgt ggaccgtgag gatactgcgt
    15961 actcgtacaa ggcgcggttc accctagctg tgggtgataa ccgtgtgctg gacatggctt
    16021 ccacgtactt tgacatccgc ggcgtgctgg acaggggccc tacttttaag ccctactctg
    16081 gcactgccta caacgccctg gctcccaagg gtgccccaaa tccttgcgaa tgggatgaag
    16141 ctgctactgc tcttgaaata aacctagaag aagaggacga tgacaacgaa gacgaagtag
    16201 acgagcaagc tgagcagcaa aaaactcacg tatttgggca ggcgccttat tctggtataa
    16261 atattacaaa ggagggtatt caaataggtg tcgaaggtca aacacctaaa tatgccgata
    16321 aaacatttca acctgaacct caaataggag aatctcagtg gtacgaaact gaaattaatc
    16381 atgcagctgg gagagtcctt aaaaagacta ccccaatgaa accatgttac ggttcatatg
    16441 caaaacccac aaatgaaaat ggagggcaag gcattcttgt aaagcaacaa aatggaaagc
    16501 tagaaagtca agtggaaatg caatttttct caactactga ggcgaccgca ggcaatggtg
    16561 ataacttgac tcctaaagtg gtattgtaca gtgaagatgt agatatagaa accccagaca
    16621 ctcatatttc ttacatgccc actattaagg aaggtaactc acgagaacta atgggccaac
    16681 aatctatgcc caacaggcct aattacattg cttttaggga caattttatt ggtctaatgt
    16741 attacaacag cacgggtaat atgggtgttc tggcgggcca agcatcgcag ttgaatgctg
    16801 ttgtagattt gcaagacaga aacacagagc tttcatacca gcttttgctt gattccattg
    16861 gtgatagaac caggtacttt tctatgtgga atcaggctgt tgacagctat gatccagatg
    16921 ttagaattat tgaaaatcat ggaactgaag atgaacttcc aaattactgc tttccactgg
    16981 gaggtgtgat taatacagag actcttacca aggtaaaacc taaaacaggt caggaaaatg
    17041 gatgggaaaa agatgctaca gaattttcag ataaaaatga aataagagtt ggaaataatt
    17101 ttgccatgga aatcaatcta aatgccaacc tgtggagaaa tttcctgtac tccaacatag
    17161 cgctgtattt gcccgacaag ctaaagtaca gtccttccaa cgtaaaaatt tctgataacc
    17221 caaacaccta cgactacatg aacaagcgag tggtggctcc cgggttagtg gactgctaca
    17281 ttaaccttgg agcacgctgg tcccttgact atatggacaa cgtcaaccca tttaaccacc
    17341 accgcaatgc tggcctgcgc taccgctcaa tgttgctggg caatggtcgc tatgtgccct
    17401 tccacatcca ggtgcctcag aagttctttg ccattaaaaa cctccttctc ctgccgggct
    17461 catacaccta cgagtggaac ttcaggaagg atgttaacat ggttctgcag agctccctag
    17521 gaaatgacct aagggttgac ggagccagca ttaagtttga tagcatttgc ctttacgcca
    17581 ccttcttccc catggcccac aacaccgcct ccacgcttga ggccatgctt agaaacgaca
    17641 ccaacgacca gtcctttaac gactatctcn nnnnnnnnnn nnnnnnnnnn nnnnnnnnnn
    17701 nnnnnnnnnn nnnnnnnnnn nnnnnnnnnn nnnnnnnnnn nnnnnnnnnn nnnnnnnnnn
    17761 nnnnnnnnnn nnnnnnnnnn nnnnnnnnnn nnnnnnnnnn nnnnnnnnnn nnnnnnnnnn
    17821 nnnnnnnnnn nnnnnnnnnn nnnnnnnnnn nnnnnnnnnn nnnnnnnnnn nnnnnnnnnn
    17881 nnnnnnnnnn nnnnnnnnnn nnnnnnnnnn nnnnnnnnnn nnnnnnnnnn nnnnnnnnnn
    17941 nnnnnnnnnn nnnnnnnnnn nnnnnnnnnn nnnnnnnnnn nnnnnnnnnn nnnnnnnnnn
    18001 nnnnnnnnnn nnnnnnnnnn nnnnnnnnnn nnnnnnnnnn nnnnnnnnnn nnnnnnnnnn
    18061 nnnnnnnnnn nnnnnnnnnn nnnnnnnnnn nnnnnnnnnn nnnnnnnnnn nnnnnnnnnn
    18121 nncagcccat gagccgtcag gtggtggatg atactaaata caaggactac caacaggtgg
    18181 gcatcctaca ccaacacaac aactctggat ttgttggcta ccttgccccc accatgcgcg
    18241 aaggacaggc ctaccctgct aacttcccct atccgcttat aggcaagacc gcagttgaca
    18301 gcattaccca gaaaaagttt ctttgcgatc gcaccctttg gcgcatccca ttctccagta
    18361 actttatgtc catgggcgca ctcacagacc tgggccaaaa ccttctctac gccaactccg
    18421 cccacgcgct agacatgact tttgaggtgg atcccatgga cgagcccacc cttctttatg
    18481 ttttgtttga agtctttgac gtggtccgtg tgcaccggcc gcaccgcggc gtcatcgaaa
    18541 ccgtgtacct gcgcacgccc ttctcggccg gcaacgccac aacataaaga agcaagcaac
    18601 atcaacaaca gctgccgcca tgggctccag tgagcaggaa ctgaaagcca ttgtcaaaga
    18661 tcttggttgt gggccatatt ttttgggcac ctatgacaag cgctttccag gctttgtttc
    18721 tccacacaag ctcgcctgcg ccatagtcaa tacggccggt cgcgagactg ggggcgtaca
    18781 ctggatggcc tttgcctgga acccgcactc aaaaacatgc tacctctttg agccctttgg
    18841 cttttctgac cagcgactca agcaggttta ccagtttgag tacgagtcac tcctgcgccg
    18901 tagcgccatt gcttcttccc ccgaccgctg tataacgctg gaaaagtcca cccaaagcgt
    18961 acaggggccc aactcggccg cctgtggact attctgctgc atgtttctcc acgcctttgc
    19021 caactggccc caaactccca tggatcacaa ccccaccatg aaccttatta ccggggtacc
    19081 caactccatg ctcaacagtc cccaggtaca gcccaccctg cgtcgcaacc aggaacagct
    19141 ctacagcttc ctggagcgcc actcgcccta cttccgcagc cacagtgcgc agattaggag
    19201 cgccacttct ttttgtcact tgaaaaacat gtaaaaataa tgtactagag acactttcaa
    19261 taaaggcaaa tgcttttatt tgtacactct cgggtgatta tttaccccca cccttgccgt
    19321 ctgcgccgtt taaaaatcaa aggggttctg ccgcgcatcg ctatgcgcca ctggcaggga
    19381 cacgttgcga tactggtgtt tagtgctcca cttaaactca ggcacaacca tccgcggcag
    19441 ctcggtgaag ttttcactcc acaggctgcg caccatcacc aacgcgttta gcaggtcggg
    19501 cgccgatatc ttgaagtcgc agttggggcc tccgccctgc gcgcgcgagt tgcgatacac
    19561 agggttgcag cactggaaca ctatcagcgc cgggtggtgc acgctggcca gcacgctctt
    19621 gtcggagatc agatccgcgt ccaggtcctc cgcgttgctc agggcgaacg gagtcaactt
    19681 tggtagctgc cttcccaaaa agggcgcgtg cccaggcttt gagttgcact cgcaccgtag
    19741 tggcatcaaa aggtgaccgt gcccggtctg ggcgttagga tacagcgcct gcataaaagc
    19801 cttgatctgc ttaaaagcca cctgagcctt tgcgccttca gagaagaaca tgccgcaaga
    19861 cttgccggaa aactgattgg ccggacaggc cgcgtcgtgc acgcagcacc ttgcgtcggt
    19921 gttggagatc tgcaccacat ttcggcccca ccggttcttc acgatcttgg ccttgctaga
    19981 ctgctccttc agcgcgcgct gcccgttttc gctcgtcaca tccatttcaa tcacgtgctc
    20041 cttatttatc ataatgcttc cgtgtagaca cttaagctcg ccttcgatct cagcgcagcg
    20101 gtgcagccac aacgcgcagc ccgtgggctc gtgatgcttg taggtcacct ctgcaaacga
    20161 ctgcaggtac gcctgcagga atcgccccat catcgtcaca aaggtcttgt tgctggtgaa
    20221 ggtcagctgc aacccgcggt gctcctcgtt cagccaggtc ttgcatacgg ccgccagagc
    20281 ttccacttgg tcaggcagta gtttgaagtt cgcctttaga tcgttatcca cgtggtactt
    20341 gtccatcagc gcgcgcgcag cctccatgcc cttctcccac gcagacacga tcggcacact
    20401 cagcgggttc atcaccgtaa tttcactttc cgcttcgctg ggctcttcct cttcctcttg
    20461 cgtccgcata ccacgcgcca ctgggtcgtc ttcattcagc cgccgcactg tgcgcttacc
    20521 tcctttgcca tgcttgatta gcaccggtgg gttgctgaaa cccaccattt gtagcgccac
    20581 atcttctctt tcttcctcgc tgtccacgat tacctctggt gatggcgggc gctcgggctt
    20641 gggagaaggg cgcttctttt tcttcttggg cgcaatggcc aaatccgccg ccgaggtcga
    20701 tggccgcggg ctgggtgtgc gcggcaccag cgcgtcttgt gatgagtctt cctcgtcctc
    20761 ggactcgata cgccgcctca tccgcttttt tgggggcgcc cggggaggcg gcggcgacgg
    20821 ggacggggac gacacgtcct ccatggttgg gggacgtcgc gccgcaccgc gtccgcgctc
    20881 gggggtggtt tcgcgctgct cctcttcccg actggccatt tccttctcct ataggcagaa
    20941 aaagatcatg gagtcagtcg agaagaagga cagcctaacc gccccctctg agttcgccac
    21001 caccgcctcc accgatgccg ccaacgcgcc taccaccttc cccgtcgagg cacccccgct
    21061 tgaggaggag gaagtgatta tcgagcagga cccaggtttt gtaagcgaag acgacgagga
    21121 ccgctcagta ccaacagagg ataaaaagca agaccaggac aacgcagagg caaacgagga
    21181 acaagtcggg cggggggacg aaaggcatgg cgactaccta gatgtgggag acgacgtgct
    21241 gttgaagcat ctgcagcgcc agtgcgccat tatctgcgac gcgttgcaag agcgcagcga
    21301 tgtgcccctc gccatagcgg atgtcagcct tgcctacgaa cgccacctat tctcaccgcg
    21361 cgtacccccc aaacgccaag aaaacggcac atgcgagccc aacccgcgcc tcaacttcta
    21421 ccccgtattt gccgtgccag aggtgcttgc cacctatcac atctttttcc aaaactgcaa
    21481 gataccccta tcctgccgtg ccaaccgcag ccgagcggac aagcagctgg ccttgcggca
    21541 gggcgctgtc atacctgata tcgcctcgct caacgaagtg ccaaaaatct ttgagggtct
    21601 tggacgcgac gagaagcgcg cggcaaacgc tctgcaacag gaaaacagcg aaaatgaaag
    21661 tcactctgga gtgttggtgg aactcgaggg tgacaacgcg cgcctagccg tactaaaacg
    21721 cagcatcgag gtcacccact ttgcctaccc ggcacttaac ctacccccca aggtcatgag
    21781 cacagtcatg agtgagctga tcgtgcgccg tgcgcagccc ctggagaggg atgcaaattt
    21841 gcaagaacaa acagaggagg gcctacccgc agttggcgac gagcagctag cgcgctggct
    21901 tcaaacgcgc gagcctgccg acttggagga gcgacgcaaa ctaatgatgg ccgcagtgct
    21961 cgttaccgtg gagcttgagt gcatgcagcg gttctttgct gacccggaga tgcagcgcaa
    22021 gctagaggaa acattgcact acacctttcg acagggctac gtacgccagg cctgcaagat
    22081 ctccaacgtg gagctctgca acctggtctc ctaccttgga attttgcacg aaaaccgcct
    22141 tgggcaaaac gtgcttcatt ccacgctcaa gggcgaggcg cgccgcgact acgtccgcga
    22201 ctgcgtttac ttatttctat gctacacctg gcagacggcc atgggcgttt ggcagcagtg
    22261 cttggaggag tgcaacctca aggagctgca gaaactgcta aagcaaaact tgaaggacct
    22321 atggacggcc ttcaacgagc gctccgtggc cgcgcacctg gcggacatca ttttccccga
    22381 acgcctgctt aaaaccctgc aacagggtct gccagacttc accagtcaaa gcatgttgca
    22441 gaactttagg aactttatcc tagagcgctc aggaatcttg cccgccacct gctgtgcact
    22501 tcctagcgac tttgtgccca ttaagtaccg cgaatgccct ccgccgcttt ggggccactg
    22561 ctaccttctg cagctagcca actaccttgc ctaccactct gacataatgg aagacgtgag
    22621 cggtgacggt ctactggagt gtcactgtcg ctgcaaccta tgcaccccgc accgctccct
    22681 ggtttgcaat tcgcagctgc ttaacgaaag tcaaattatc ggtacctttg agctgcaggg
    22741 tccctcgcct gacgaaaagt ccgcggctcc ggggttgaaa ctcactccgg ggctgtggac
    22801 gtcggcttac cttcgcaaat ttgtacctga ggactaccac gcccacgaga ttaggttcta
    22861 cgaagaccaa tcccgcccgc caaatgcgga gcttaccgcc tgcgtcatta cccagggcca
    22921 cattcttggc caattgcaag ccatcaacaa agcccgccaa gagtttctgc tacgaaaggg
    22981 acggggggtt tacttggacc cccagtccgg cgaggagctc aacccaatcc ccccgccgcc
    23041 gcagccctat cagcagcagc cgcgggccct tgcttcccag gatggcaccc aaaaagaagc
    23101 tgcagctgcc gccgccaccc acggacgagg aggaatactg ggacagtcag gcagaggagg
    23161 ttttggacga ggaggaggag gacatgatgg aagactggga gagcctagac gaggaagctt
    23221 ccgaggtcga agaggtgtca gacgaaacac cgtcaccctc ggtcgcattc ccctcgccgg
    23281 cgccccagaa atcggcaacc ggttccagca tggctacaac ctccgctcct caggcgccgc
    23341 cggcactgcc cgttcgccga cccaaccgta gatgggacac cactggaacc agggccggta
    23401 agtccaagca gccgccgccg ttagcccaag agcaacaaca gcgccaaggc taccgctcat
    23461 ggcgcgggca caagaacgcc atagttgctt gcttgcaaga ctgtgggggc aacatctcct
    23521 tcgcccgccg ctttcttctc taccatcacg gcgtggcctt cccccgtaac atcctgcatt
    23581 actaccgtca tctctacagc ccatactgca ccggcggcag cggcagcggc agcaacagca
    23641 gcggccacac agaagcaaag gcgaccggat agcaagactc tgacaaagcc caagaaatcc
    23701 acagcggcgg cagcagcagg aggaggagcg ctgcgtctgg cgcccaacga acccgtatcg
    23761 acccgcgagc ttagaaacag gatttttccc actctgtatg ctatatttca acagagcagg
    23821 ggccaagaac aagagctgaa aataaaaaac aggtctctgc gatccctcac ccgcagctgc
    23881 ctgtatcaca aaagcgaaga tcagcttcgg cgcacgctgg aagacgcgga ggctctcttc
    23941 agtaaatact gcgcgctgac tcttaaggac tagtttcgcg ccctttctca aatttaagcg
    24001 cgaaaactac gtcatctcca gcggccacac ccggcgccag cacctgtcgt cagcgccatt
    24061 atgagcaagg aaattcccac gccctacatg tggagttacc agccacaaat gggacttgcg
    24121 gctggagctg cccaagacta ctcaacccga ataaactaca tgagcgcggg accccacatg
    24181 atatcccggg tcaacggaat ccgcgcccac cgaaaccgaa ttctcttgga acaggcggct
    24241 attaccacca cacctcgtaa taaccttaat ccccgtagtt ggcccgctgc cctggtgtac
    24301 caggaaagtc ccgctcccac cactgtggta cttcccagag acgcccaggc cgaagttcag
    24361 atgactaact caggggcgca gcttgcgggc ggctttcgtc acagggtgcg gtcgcccggg
    24421 cagggtataa ctcacctgac aatcagaggg cgaggtattc agctcaacga cgagtcggtg
    24481 agctcctcgc ttggtctccg tccggacggg acatttcaga tcggcggcgc cggccgtcct
    24541 tcattcacgc ctcgtcaggc aatcctaact ctgcagacct cgtcctctga gccgcgctct
    24601 ggaggcattg gaactctgca atttattgag gagtttgtgc catcggtcta ctttaacccc
    24661 ttctcgggac ctcccggcca ctatccggat caatttattc ctaactttga cgcggtaaag
    24721 gactcggcgg acggctacga ctgaatgtta agtggagagg cagagcaact gcgcctgaaa
    24781 cacctggtcc actgtcgccg ccacaagtgc tttgcccgcg actccggtga gttttgctac
    24841 tttgaattgc ccgaggatca tatcgagggc ccggcgcacg gcgtccggct taccgcccag
    24901 ggagagcttg cccgtagcct gattcgggag tttacccagc gccccctgct agttgagcgg
    24961 gacaggggac cctgtgttct cactgtgatt tgcaactgtc ctaaccttgg attacatcaa
    25021 gatctttgtt gccatctctg tgctgagtat aataaataca gaaattaaaa tatactgggg
    25081 ctcctatcgc catcctgtaa acgccaccgt cttcacccgc ccaagcaaac caaggcgaac
    25141 cttacctggt acttttaaca tctctccctc tgtgatttac aacagtttca acccagacgg
    25201 agtgagtcta cgagagaacc tctccgagct cagctactcc atcagaaaaa acaccaccct
    25261 ccttacctgc cgggaacgta cgagtgcgtc accggccgct gcaccacacc taccgcctga
    25321 ccgtaaacca gactttttcc ggacagacct caataactct gtttaccaga acaggaggtg
    25381 agcttagaaa acccttaggg tattaggcca aaggcgcagc tactgtgggg tttatgaaca
    25441 attcaagcaa ctctacgggc tattctaatt caggtttctc tagaaatgga cggaattatt
    25501 acagagcagc gcctgctaga aagacgcagg gcagcggccg agcaacagcg catgaatcaa
    25561 gagctccaag acatggttaa cttgcaccag tgcaaaaggg gtatcttttg tctggtaaag
    25621 caggccaaag tcacctacga cagtaatacc accggacacc gccttagcta caagttgcca
    25681 accaagcgtc agaaattggt ggtcatggtg ggagaaaagc ccattaccat aactcagcac
    25741 tcggtagaaa ccgaaggctg cattcactca ccttgtcaag gacctgagga tctctgcacc
    25801 cttattaaga ccctgtgcgg tctcaaagat cttattccct ttaactaata aaaaaaaata
    25861 ataaagcatc acttacttaa aatcagttag caaatttctg tccagtttat tcagcagcac
    25921 ctccttgccc tcctcccagc tctggtattg cagcttcctc ctggctgcaa actttctcca
    25981 caatctaaat ggaatgtcag tttcctcctg ttcctgtcca tccgcaccca ctatcttcat
    26041 gttgttgcag atgaagcgcg caagaccgtc tgaagatacc ttcaaccccg tgtatccata
    26101 tgacacggaa accggtcctc caactgtgcc ttttcttact cctccctttg tatcccccaa
    26161 tgggtttcaa gagagtcccc ctggggtact ctctttgcgc ctatccgaac ctctagttac
    26221 ctccaatggc atgcttgcgc tcaaaatggg caacggcctc tctctggacg aggccggcaa
    26281 ccttacctcc caaaatgtaa ccactgtgag cccacctctc aaaaaaacca agtcaaacat
    26341 aaacctggaa atatctgcac ccctcacagt tacctcagaa gccctaactg tggctgccgc
    26401 cgcacctcta atggtcgcgg gcaacacact caccatgcaa tcacaggccc cgctaaccgt
    26461 gcacgactcc aaacttagca ttgccaccca aggacccctc acagtgtcag aaggaaagct
    26521 agccctgcaa acatcaggcc ccctcaccac caccgatagc agtaccctta ctatcactgc
    26581 ctcaccccct ctaactactg ccactggtag cttgggcatt gacttgaaag agcccattta
    26641 tacacaaaat ggaaaactag gactaaagta cggggctcct ttgcatgtaa cagacgacct
    26701 aaacactttg accgtagcaa ctggtccagg tgtgactatt aataatactt ccttgcaaac
    26761 taaagttact ggagccttgg gttttgattc acaaggcaat atgcaactta atgtagcagg
    26821 aggactaagg attgattctc aaaacagacg ccttatactt gatgttagtt atccgtttga
    26881 tgctcaaaac caactaaatc taagactagg acagggccct ctttttataa actcagccca
    26941 caacttggat attaactaca acaaaggcct ttacttgttt acagcttcaa acaattccaa
    27001 aaagcttgag gttaacctaa gcactgccaa ggggttgatg tttgacgcta cagccatagc
    27061 cattaatgca ggagatgggc ttgaatttgg ttcacctaat gcaccaaaca caaatcccct
    27121 caaaacaaaa attggccatg gcctagaatt tgattcaaac aaggctatgg ttcctaaact
    27181 aggaactggc cttagttttg acagcacagg tgccattaca gtaggaaaca aaaataatga
    27241 taagctaact ttgtggacca caccagctcc atctcctaac tgtagactaa atgcagagaa
    27301 agatgctaaa ctcactttgg tcttaacaaa atgtggcagt caaatacttg ctacagtttc
    27361 agttttggct gttaaaggca gtttggctcc aatatctgga acagttcaaa gtgctcatct
    27421 tattataaga tttgacgaaa atggagtgct actaaacaat tccttcctgg acccagaata
    27481 ttggaacttt agaaatggag atcttactga aggcacagcc tatacaaacg ctgttggatt
    27541 tatgcctaac ctatcagctt atccaaaatc tcacggtaaa actgccaaaa gtaacattgt
    27601 cagtcaagtt tacttaaacg gagacaaaac taaacctgta acactaacca ttacactaaa
    27661 cggtacacag gaaacaggag acacaactcc aagtgcatac tctatgtcat tttcatggga
    27721 ctggtctggc cacaactaca ttaatgaaat atttgccaca tcctcttaca ctttttcata
    27781 cattgcccaa gaataaagaa tcgtttgtgt tatgtttcaa cgtgtttatt tttcaattgc
    27841 agaaaatttc gaatcatttt tcattcagta gtatagcccc accaccacat agcttataca
    27901 gatcaccgta ccttaatcaa actcacagaa ccctagtatt caacctgcca cctccctccc
    27961 aacacacaga gtacacagtc ctttctcccc ggctggcctt aaaaagcatc atatcatggg
    28021 taacagacat attcttaggt gttatattcc acacggtttc ctgtcgagcc aaacgctcat
    28081 cagtgatatt aataaactcc ccgggcagct cacttaagtt catgtcgctg tccagctgct
    28141 gagccacagg ctgctgtcca acttgcggtt gcttaacggg cggcgaagga gaagtccacg
    28201 cctacatggg ggtagagtca taatcgtgca tcaggatagg gcggtggtgc tgcagcagcg
    28261 cgcgaataaa ctgctgccgc cgccgctccg tcctgcagga atacaacatg gcagtggtct
    28321 cctcagcgat gattcgcacc gcccgcagca taaggcgcct tgtcctccgg gcacagcagc
    28381 gcaccctgat ctcacttaaa tcagcacagt aactgcagca cagcaccaca atattgttca
    28441 aaatcccaca gtgcaaggcg ctgtatccaa agctcatggc ggggaccaca gaacccacgt
    28501 ggccatcata ccacaagcgc aggtagatta agtggcgacc cctcataaac acgctggaca
    28561 taaacattac ctcttttggc atgttgtaat tcaccacctc ccggtaccat ataaacctct
    28621 gattaaacat ggcgccatcc accaccatcc taaaccagct ggccaaaacc tgcccgccgg
    28681 ctatacactg cagggaaccg ggactggaac aatgacagtg gagagcccag gactcgtaac
    28741 catggatcat catgctcgtc atgatatcaa tgttggcaca acacaggcac acgtgcatac
    28801 acttcctcag gattacaagc tcctcccgcg ttagaaccat atcccaggga acaacccatt
    28861 cctgaatcag cgtaaatccc acactgcagg gaagacctcg cacgtaactc acgttgtgca
    28921 ttgtcaaagt gttacattcg ggcagcagcg gatgatcctc cagtatggta gcgcgggttt
    28981 ctgtctcaaa aggaggtaga cgatccctac tgtacggagt gcgccgagac aaccgagatc
    29041 gtgttggtcg tagtgtcatg ccaaatggaa cgccggacgt agtcatattt cctgaagcaa
    29101 aaccaggtgc gggcgtgaca aacagatctg cgtctccggt ctcgccgctt agatcgctct
    29161 gtgtagtagt tgtagtatat ccactctctc aaagcatcca ggcgccccct ggcttcgggt
    29221 tctatgtaaa ctccttcatg cgccgctgcc ctgataacat ccaccaccgc agaataagcc
    29281 acacccagcc aacctacaca ttcgttctgc gagtcacaca cgggaggagc gggaagagct
    29341 ggaagaacca tgtttttttt tttattccaa aagattatcc aaaacctcaa aatgaagatc
    29401 tattaagtga acgcgctccc ctccggtggc gtggtcaaac tctacagcca aagaacagat
    29461 aatggcattt gtaagatgtt gcacaatggc ttccaaaagg caaacggccc tcacgtccaa
    29521 gtggacgtaa aggctaaacc cttcagggtg aatctcctct ataaacattc cagcaccttc
    29581 aaccatgccc aaataattct catctcgcca ccttctcaat atatctctaa gcaaatcccg
    29641 aatattaagt ccggccattg taaaaatctg ctccagagcg ccctccacct tcagcctcaa
    29701 gcagcgaatc atgattgcaa aaattcaggt tcctcacaga cctgtataag attcaaaagc
    29761 ggaacattaa caaaaatacc gcgatcccgt aggtcccttc gcagggccag ctgaacataa
    29821 tcgtgcaggt ctgcacggac cagcgcggcc acttccccgc caggaacctt gacaaaagaa
    29881 cccacactga ttatgacacg catactcgga gctatgctaa ccagcgtagc cccgatgtaa
    29941 gctttgttgc atgggcggcg atataaaatg caaggtgctg ctcaaaaaat caggcaaagc
    30001 ctcgcgcaaa aaagaaagca catcgtagtc atgctcatgc agataaaggc aggtaagctc
    30061 cggaaccacc acagaaaaag acaccatttt tctctcaaac atgtctgcgg gtttctgcat
    30121 aaacacaaaa taaaataaca aaaaaacatt taaacattag aagcctgtct tacaacagga
    30181 aaaacaaccc ttataagcat aagacggact acggccatgc cggcgtgacc gtaaaaaaac
    30241 tggtcaccgt gattaaaaag caccaccgac agctcctcgg tcatgtccgg agtcataatg
    30301 taagactcgg taaacacatc aggttgattc acatcggtca gtgctaaaaa gcgaccgaaa
    30361 tagcccgggg gaatacatac ccgcaggcgt agagacaaca ttacagcccc cataggaggt
    30421 ataacaaaat taataggaga gaaaaacaca taaacacctg aaaaaccctc ctgcctaggc
    30481 aaaatagcac cctcccgctc cagaacaaca tacagcgctt ccacagcggc agccataaca
    30541 gtcagcctta ccagtaaaaa agaaaaccta ttaaaaaaac accactcgac acggcaccag
    30601 ctcaatcagt cacagtgtaa aaaagggcca agtgcagagc gagtatatat aggactaaaa
    30661 aatgacgtaa cggttaaagt ccacaaaaaa cacccagaaa accgcacgcg aacctacgcc
    30721 cagaaacgaa agccaaaaaa cccacaactt cctcaaatcg tcacttccgt tttcccacgt
    30781 tacgtcactt cccattttaa gaaaactaca attcccaaca catacaagtt actccgccct
    30841 aaaacctacg tcacccgccc cgttcccacg ccccgcgcca cgtcacaaac tccaccccct
    30901 cattatcata ttggcttcaa tccaaaataa ggtatattat tgatgatgtt aattaattta
    30961 aatccgcatg cgatatcgag ctctcccggg aattcggatc tgcgacgcga ggctggatgg
    31021 ccttccccat tatgattctt ctcgcttccg gcggcatcgg gatgcccgcg ttgcaggcca
    31081 tgctgtccag gcaggtagat gacgaccatc agggacagct tcacggccag caaaaggcca
    31141 ggaaccgtaa aaaggccgcg ttgctggcgt ttttccatag gctccgcccc cctgacgagc
    31201 atcacaaaaa tcgacgctca agtcagaggt ggcgaaaccc gacaggacta taaagatacc
    31261 aggcgtttcc ccctggaagc tccctcgtgc gctctcctgt tccgaccctg ccgcttaccg
    31321 gatacctgtc cgcctttctc ccttcgggaa gcgtggcgct ttctcaatgc tcacgctgta
    31381 ggtatctcag ttcggtgtag gtcgttcgct ccaagctggg ctgtgtgcac gaaccccccg
    31441 ttcagcccga ccgctgcgcc ttatccggta actatcgtct tgagtccaac ccggtaagac
    31501 acgacttatc gccactggca gcagccactg gtaacaggat tagcagagcg aggtatgtag
    31561 gcggtgctac agagttcttg aagtggtggc ctaactacgg ctacactaga aggacagtat
    31621 ttggtatctg cgctctgctg aagccagtta ccttcggaaa aagagttggt agctcttgat
    31681 ccggcaaaca aaccaccgct ggtagcggtg gtttttttgt ttgcaagcag cagattacgc
    31741 gcagaaaaaa aggatctcaa gaagatcctt tgatcttttc tacggggtct gacgctcagt
    31801 ggaacgaaaa ctcacgttaa gggattttgg tcatgagatt atcaaaaagg atcttcacct
    31861 agatcctttt aaatcaatct aaagtatata tgagtaaact tggtctgaca gttaccaatg
    31921 cttaatcagt gaggcaccta tctcagcgat ctgtctattt cgttcatcca tagttgcctg
    31981 actccccgtc gtgtagataa ctacgatacg ggagggctta ccatctggcc ccagtgctgc
    32041 aatgataccg cgagacccac gctcaccggc tccagattta tcagcaataa accagccagc
    32101 cggaagggcc gagcgcagaa gtggtcctgc aactttatcc gcctccatcc agtctattaa
    32161 ttgttgccgg gaagctagag taagtagttc gccagttaat agtttgcgca acgttgttgc
    32221 cattgntgca ggcatcgtgg tgtcacgctc gtcgtttggt atggcttcat tcagctccgg
    32281 ttcccaacga tcaaggcgag ttacatgatc ccccatgttg tgcaaaaaag cggttagctc
    32341 cttcggtcct ccgatcgttg tcagaagtaa gttggccgca gtgttatcac tcatggttat
    32401 ggcagcactg cataattctc ttactgtcat gccatccgta agatgctttt ctgtgactgg
    32461 tgagtactca accaagtcat tctgagaata gtgtatgcgg cgaccgagtt gctcttgccc
    32521 ggcgtcaaca cgggataata ccgcgccaca tagcagaact ttaaaagtgc tcatcattgg
    32581 aaaacgttct tcggggcgaa aactctcaag gatcttaccg ctgttgagat ccagttcgat
    32641 gtaacccact cgtgcaccca actgatcttc agcatctttt actttcacca gcgtttctgg
    32701 gtgagcaaaa acaggaaggc aaaatgccgc aaaaaaggga ataagggcga cacggaaatg
    32761 ttgaatactc atactcttcc tttttcaata ttattgaagc atttatcagg gttattgtct
    32821 catgagcgga tacatatttg aatgtattta gaaaaataaa caaatagggg ttccgcgcac
    32881 atttccccga aaagtgccac ctgacgtcta agaaaccatt attatcatga cattaaccta
    32941 taaaaatagg cgtatcacga ggccctttcg tcttcaagga tccgaattcc cgggagagct
    33001 cgatatcgca tgcggattta aattaattaa catcatcaat aatatacctt attttggatt
    33061 gaagccaata tgataatgag ggggtggagt ttgtgacgtg gcgcggggcg tgggaacggg
    33121 gcgggtgacg tagtagtgtg gcggaagtgt gatgttgcaa gtgtggcgga acacatgtaa
    33181 gcgacggatg tggcaaaagt gacgtttttg gtgtgcgccg gtgtacacag gaagtgacaa
    33241 ttttcgcgcg gttttaggcg gatgttgtag taaatttggg cgtaaccgag taagatttgg
    33301 ccattttcgc gggaaaactg aataagagga agtgaaatct gaataatttt gtgttactca
    33361 tagcgcgtaa tatttgtcta gggccgcggg gactttgacc gtttacgtgg agactcgccc
    33421 aggtgttttt ctcaggtgtt ttccgcgttc cgggtcaaag ttggcgtttt attattatag
    33481 tcagtcgaag cttggatccg gtacctctag aattctcgag cggccgctag cgacatcgga
    33541 tctcccgatc ccctatggtc gactctcagt acaatctgct ctgatgccgc atagttaagc
    33601 cagtatctgc tccctgcttg tgtgttggag gtcgctgagt agtgcgcgag caaaatttaa
    33661 gctacaacaa ggcaaggctt gaccgacaat tgcatgaaga atctgcttag ggttaggcgt
    33721 tttgcgctgc ttcgcgatgt acgggccaga tatacgcgtt gacattgatt attgactagt
    33781 tattaatagt aatcaattac ggggtcatta gttcatagcc catatatgga gttccgcgtt
    33841 acataactta cggtaaatgg cccgcctggc tgaccgccca acgacccccg cccattgacg
    33901 tcaataatga cgtatgttcc catagtaacg ccaataggga ctttccattg acgtcaatgg
    33961 gtggactatt tacggtaaac tgcccacttg gcagtacatc aagtgtatca tatgccaagt
    34021 acgcccccta ttgacgtcaa tgacggtaaa tggcccgcct ggcattatgc ccagtacatg
    34081 accttatggg actttcctac ttggcagtac atctacgtat tagtcatcgc tattaccatg
    34141 gtgatgcggt tttggcagta catcaatggg cgtggatagc ggtttgactc acggggattt
    34201 ccaagtctcc accccattga cgtcaatggg agtttgtttt ggcaccaaaa tcaacgggac
    34261 tttccaaaat gtcgtaacaa ctccgcccca ttgacgcaaa tgggcggtag gcgtgtacgg
    34321 tgggaggtct atataagcag agctctctgg ctaactagag aacccactgc ttactggctt
    34381 atcgaaatta atacgactca ctatagggag acccaagctg gctagttaag ctatcaacaa
    34441 gtttgtacaa aaaagcaggc tatggcgggc tggattcagg cccagcagct tcagggagat
    34501 gccctgcgcc agatgcaagt gttgtatggg cagcatttcc ccatcgaggt ccggcactac
    34561 ctggcccagt ggatcgagag ccagccgtgg gatgctattg acttggataa tccccaggac
    34621 cgaggtcagg ccacccaact cctggagggc ctggtgcagg agctgcagaa gaaggcggag
    34681 caccaggtgg gggaagatgg gtttttgctg aagatcaagc tggggcacta tgccacacag
    34741 ctccagaaca cgtatgaccg ctgtcccatg gagctggttc gctgtatccg tcacattctg
    34801 tacaacgaac agaggctggt tcgcgaagcc aacaattgca gctcccctgc tggtgtcctg
    34861 gttgacgcca tgtcccagaa gcaccttcag atcaaccaaa ggtttgagga gctgcgcctg
    34921 atcacacagg acacggagaa cgagctgaag aagctgcagc agacccaaga gtacttcatc
    34981 atccagtacc aggagagcct gcggatccaa gctcagtttg cccagctggg ccagctgaac
    35041 ccccaggagc gcatgagcag ggagacggcc ctccagcaga agcaagtgtc cctggagacc
    35101 tggctgcagc gagaggcaca gacactgcag cagtaccgag tggagctggc tgagaagcac
    35161 cagaagaccc tgcagctgct gcggaagcag cagaccatca tcctggacga cgagctgatc
    35221 cagtggaagc ggagacagca gctggccggg aacgggggtc cccccgaggg cagcctggac
    35281 gtgctgcagt cctggtgtga gaagctggcc gagatcatct ggcagaaccg gcagcagatc
    35341 cgcagggctg agcacctgtg ccagcagctg cccatcccag gccccgtgga ggagatgctg
    35401 gctgaggtca acgccaccat cacggacatc atctcagctc tggtcaccag cacgttcatc
    35461 atcgagaagc agcctcctca ggtcctgaag acccagacca agtttgcggc caccgtgcgc
    35521 ctgctggtgg ggggaaagct gaatgtgcac atgaaccccc cgcaggtgaa ggcgaccatc
    35581 atcagcgagc agcaggccaa gtccctgctc aagaatgaga acacccgcaa tgagtgcagc
    35641 ggcgagatcc tgaacaactg ttgcgtcatg gagtaccacc aggccactgg cacgctcagc
    35701 gcccacttca gaaacatgtc actgaaaaga atcaagcgcg ccgacaggcg tggtgcagag
    35761 tcggtgacgg aggagaagtt cacagtcctg tttgagtctc agttcagcgt tggcagcaac
    35821 gagctggtgt tccaggtgaa gaccctgtcc ctccctgtgg tcgttatcgt ccatggcagc
    35881 caggaccaca atgctactgc caccgtgctg tgggacaatg cctttgctga gccgggcagg
    35941 gtgccatttg ctgtgcctga caaggtgctg tggccgcagc tgtgtgaagc gctcaacatg
    36001 aaattcaagg ctgaagtaca gagcaaccgg ggcttgacca aagagaacct cgtgttcctg
    36061 gcacagaaac tgttcaacat cagcagcaac cacctcgagg actacaacag catgtctgtg
    36121 tcctggtccc agttcaaccg ggagaacttg cccggctgga actacacctt ctggcagtgg
    36181 ttcgacgggg tgatggaggt gctgaagaag caccataagc cccattggaa tgatggggct
    36241 atcctgggtt tcgtgaacaa gcaacaggcc cacgacctgc tcatcaacaa gccggacggg
    36301 accttcctgc tgcgcttcag tgactcggaa atcgggggca tcaccattgc ttggaagttt
    36361 gactctccgg accgaaacct ctggaatctg aagccattca cgacgcgaga tttctccatt
    36421 cggtccctgg ccgaccggct gggggacctg aactacctta tctacgtgtt cccagaccga
    36481 cccaaggacg aggtctttgc caagtattac actcctgtac ttgcgaaagc agttgacgga
    36541 tacgtgaagc cacagatcaa gcaagtggtc cctgagttcg tcaatgcatc cacagatgcc
    36601 ggagccagcg ccacctacat ggaccaggct ccttccccag tcgtgtgccc tcaacctcac
    36661 tacaacatgt acccacccaa ccctgaccct gtccttgacc aagatggcga gtttgacctg
    36721 gatgagagca tggatgttgc caggcacgtg gaagaacttt tacgccggcc catggacagt
    36781 ctcgacgccc gcctctcccc acctgctggt ctcttcacct ccgcgagagt cgactacaag
    36841 gacgacgatg acaagtagaa gcttctagat aagatatccg atccaccgga tctagataac
    36901 tgatcataat cagccatacc acatttgtag aggttttact tgctttaaaa aacctcccac
    36961 acctccccct gaacctgaaa cataaaatga atgcaattgt tgttgttaac ttgtttattg
    37021 cagcttataa tggttacaaa taaagcaata gcatcacaaa tttcacaaat aaagcatttt
    37081 tttcactgca ttctagttgt ggtttgtcca aactcatcaa tgtatcttaa cgcggaggtt
    37141 tatcgacgat ctgctagtga ttaatagtaa tcaattacgg ggtcattagt tcatagccca
    37201 tatatggagt tccgcgttac ataacttacg gtaaatggcc cgcctggctg accgcccaac
    37261 gacccccgcc cattgacgtc aataatgacg tatgttccca tagtaacgcc aatagggact
    37321 ttccattgac gtcaatgggt ggagtattta cggtaaactg cccacttggc agtacatcaa
    37381 gtgtatcata tgccaagtac gccccctatt gacgtcaatg acggtaaatg gcccgcctgg
    37441 cattatgccc agtacatgac cttatgggac tttcctactt ggcagtacat ctacgtatta
    37501 gtcatcgcta ttaccatggt gatgcggttt tggcagtaca tcaatgggcg tggatagcgg
    37561 tttgactcac ggggatttcc aagtctccac cccattgacg tcaatgggag tttgttttgg
    37621 caccaaaatc aacgggactt tccaaaatgt cgtaacaact ccgccccatt gacgcaaatg
    37681 ggcggtaggc gtgtacggtg ggaggtctat ataagcagag ctggtttagt gaaccgtcag
    37741 atccgctagc gctaccggtc gccaccatgg tgagcaaggg cgaggagctg ttcaccgggg
    37801 tggtgcccat cctggtcgag ctggacggcg acgtaaacgg ccacaagttc agcgtgtccg
    37861 gcgagggcga gggcgatgcc acctacggca agctgaccct gaagttcatc tgcaccaccg
    37921 gcaagctgcc cgtgccctgg cccaccctcg tgaccaccct gacctacggc gtgcagtgct
    37981 tcagccgcta ccccgaccac atgaagcagc acgacttctt caagtccgcc atgcccgaag
    38041 gctacgtcca ggagcgcacc atcttcttca aggacgacgg caactacaag acccgcgccg
    38101 aggtgaagtt cgagggcgac accctggtga accgcatcga gctgaagggc atcgacttca
    38161 aggaggacgg caacatcctg gggcacaagc tggagtacaa ctacaacagc cacaacgtct
    38221 atatcatggc cgacaagcag aagaacggca tcaaggtgaa cttcaagatc cgccacaaca
    38281 tcgaggacgg cagcgtgcag ctcgccgacc actaccagca gaacaccccc atcggcgacg
    38341 gccccgtgct gctgcccgac aaccactacc tgagcaccca gtccgccctg agcaaagacc
    38401 ccaacgagaa gcgcgatcac atggtcctgc tggagttcgt gaccgccgcc gggatcactc
    38461 tcggcatgga cgagctgtac aagacccagc ttt
//
