>Addgene plasmid #83251 | pAD-CMV-STAT5A-CMV-GFP | addgene full sequence | sequence record 360141 | Addgene NGS Result
CGTTACATAACTTACGGTAAATGGCCCGCCTGGCTGACCGCCCAACGACCCCCGCCCATTGACGTCAATA
ATGACGTATGTTCCCATAGTAACGCCAATAGGGACTTTCCATTGACGTCAATGGGTGGAGTATTTACGGT
AAACTGCCCACTTGGCAGTACATCAAGTGTATCATATGCCAAGTACGCCCCCTATTGACGTCAATGACGG
TAAATGGCCCGCCTGGCATTATGCCCAGTACATGACCTTATGGGACTTTCCTACTTGGCAGTACATCTAC
GTATTAGTCATCGCTATTACCATGGTGATGCGGTTTTGGCAGTACATCAATGGGCGTGGATAGCGGTTTG
ACTCACGGGGATTTCCAAGTCTCCACCCCATTGACGTCAATGGGAGTTTGTTTTGGCACCAAAATCAACG
GGACTTTCCAAAATGTCGTAACAACTCCGCCCCATTGACGCAAATGGGCGGTAGGCGTGTACGGTGGGAG
GTCTATATAAGCAGAGCTGGTTTAGTGAACCGTCAGATCCGCTAGCGCTACCGGTCGCCACCATGGTGAG
CAAGGGCGAGGAGCTGTTCACCGGGGTGGTGCCCATCCTGGTCGAGCTGGACGGCGACGTAAACGGCCAC
AAGTTCAGCGTGTCCGGCGAGGGCGAGGGCGATGCCACCTACGGCAAGCTGACCCTGAAGTTCATCTGCA
CCACCGGCAAGCTGCCCGTGCCCTGGCCCACCCTCGTGACCACCCTGACCTACGGCGTGCAGTGCTTCAG
CCGCTACCCCGACCACATGAAGCAGCACGACTTCTTCAAGTCCGCCATGCCCGAAGGCTACGTCCAGGAG
CGCACCATCTTCTTCAAGGACGACGGCAACTACAAGACCCGCGCCGAGGTGAAGTTCGAGGGCGACACCC
TGGTGAACCGCATCGAGCTGAAGGGCATCGACTTCAAGGAGGACGGCAACATCCTGGGGCACAAGCTGGA
GTACAACTACAACAGCCACAACGTCTATATCATGGCCGACAAGCAGAAGAACGGCATCAAGGTGAACTTC
AAGATCCGCCACAACATCGAGGACGGCAGCGTGCAGCTCGCCGACCACTACCAGCAGAACACCCCCATCG
GCGACGGCCCCGTGCTGCTGCCCGACAACCACTACCTGAGCACCCAGTCCGCCCTGAGCAAAGACCCCAA
CGAGAAGCGCGATCACATGGTCCTGCTGGAGTTCGTGACCGCCGCCGGGATCACTCTCGGCATGGACGAG
CTGTACAAGTAAACCCAGCTTTCTTGTACAAAGTGGTTGATCTAGAGGGCCCGCGGTTCGAAGGTAAGCC
TATCCCTAACCCTCTCCTCGGTCTCGATTCTACGCGTACCGGTTAGTAATGAGTTTAAACGGGGGAGGCT
AACTGAAACACGGAAGGAGACAATACCGGAAGGAACCCGCGCTATGACGGCAATAAAAAGACAGAATAAA
ACGCACGGGTGTTGGGTCGTTTGTTCATAAACGCGGGGTTCGGTCCCAGGGCTGGCACTCTGTCGATACC
CCACCGAGACCCCATTGGGGCCAATACGCCCGCGTTTCTTCCTTTTCCCCACCCCACCCCCCAAGTTCGG
GTGAAGGCCCAGGGCTCGCAGCCAACGTCGGGGCGGCAGGCCCTGCCATAGCAGATCCGATTCGACAGAT
CACTGAAATGTGTGGGCGTGGCTTAAGGGTGGGAAAGAATATATAAGGTGGGGGTCTTATGTAGTTTTGT
ATCTGTTTTGCAGCAGCCGCCGCCGCCATGAGCACCAACTCGTTTGATGGAAGCATTGTGAGCTCATATT
TGACAACGCGCATGCCCCCATGGGCCGGGGTGCGTCAGAATGTGATGGGCTCCAGCATTGATGGTCGCCC
CGTCCTGCCCGCAAACTCTACTACCTTGACCTACGAGACCGTGTCTGGAACGCCGTTGGAGACTGCAGCC
TCCGCCGCCGCTTCAGCCGCTGCAGCCACCGCCCGCGGGATTGTGACTGACTTTGCTTTCCTGAGCCCGC
TTGCAAGCAGTGCAGCTTCCCGTTCATCCGCCCGCGATGACAAGTTGACGGCTCTTTTGGCACAATTGGA
TTCTTTGACCCGGGAACTTAATGTCGTTTCTCAGCAGCTGTTGGATCTGCGCCAGCAGGTTTCTGCCCTG
AAGGCTTCCTCCCCTCCCAATGCGGTTTAAAACATAAATAAAAAACCAGACTCTGTTTGGATTTGGATCA
AGCAAGTGTCTTGCTGTCTTTATTTAGGGGTTTTGCGCGCGCGGTAGGCCCGGGACCAGCGGTCTCGGTC
GTTGAGGGTCCTGTGTATTTTTTCCAGGACGTGGTAAAGGTGACTCTGGATGTTCAGATACATGGGCATA
AGCCCGTCTCTGGGGTGGAGGTAGCACCACTGCAGAGCTTCATGCTGCGGGGTGGTGTTGTAGATGATCC
AGTCGTAGCAGGAGCGCTGGGCGTGGTGCCTAAAAATGTCTTTCAGTAGCAAGCTGATTGCCAGGGGCAG
GCCCTTGGTGTAAGTGTTTACAAAGCGGTTAAGCTGGGATGGGTGCATACGTGGGGATATGAGATGCATC
TTGGACTGTATTTTTAGGTTGGCTATGTTCCCAGCCATATCCCTCCGGGGATTCATGTTGTGCAGAACCA
CCAGCACAGTGTATCCGGTGCACTTGGGAAATTTGTCATGTAGCTTAGAAGGAAATGCGTGGAAGAACTT
GGAGACGCCCTTGTGACCTCCAAGATTTTCCATGCATTCGTCCATAATGATGGCAATGGGCCCACGGGCG
GCGGCCTGGGCGAAGATATTTCTGGGATCACTAACGTCATAGTTGTGTTCCAGGATGAGATCGTCATAGG
CCATTTTTACAAAGCGCGGGCGGAGGGTGCCAGACTGCGGTATAATGGTTCCATCCGGCCCAGGGGCGTA
GTTACCCTCACAGATTTGCATTTCCCACGCTTTGAGTTCAGATGGGGGGATCATGTCTACCTGCGGGGCG
ATGAAGAAAACGGTTTCCGGGGTAGGGGAGATCAGCTGGGAAGAAAGCAGGTTCCTGAGCAGCTGCGACT
TACCGCAGCCGGTGGGCCCGTAAATCACACCTATTACCGGCTGCAACTGGTAGTTAAGAGAGCTGCAGCT
GCCGTCATCCCTGAGCAGGGGGGCCACTTCGTTAAGCATGTCCCTGACTCGCATGTTTTCCCTGACCAAA
TCCGCCAGAAGGCGCTCGCCGCCCAGCGATAGCAGTTCTTGCAAGGAAGCAAAGTTTTTCAACGGTTTGA
GACCGTCCGCCGTAGGCATGCTTTTGAGCGTTTGACCAAGCAGTTCCAGGCGGTCCCACAGCTCGGTCAC
CTGCTCTACGGCATCTCGATCCAGCATATCTCCTCGTTTCGCGGGTTGGGGCGGCTTTCGCTGTACGGCA
GTAGTCGGTGCTCGTCCAGACGGGCCAGGGTCATGTCTTTCCACGGGCGCAGGGTCCTCGTCAGCGTAGT
CTGGGTCACGGTGAAGGGGTGCGCTCCGGGCTGCGCGCTGGCCAGGGTGCGCTTGAGGCTGGTCCTGCTG
GTGCTGAAGCGCTGCCGGTCTTCGCCCTGCGCGTCGGCCAGGTAGCATTTGACCATGGTGTCATAGTCCA
GCCCCTCCGCGGCGTGGCCCTTGGCGCGCAGCTTGCCCTTGGAGGAGGCGCCGCACGAGGGGCAGTGCAG
ACTTTTGAGGGCGTAGAGCTTGGGCGCGAGAAATACCGATTCCGGGGAGTAGGCATCCGCGCCGCAGGCC
CCGCAGACGGTCTCGCATTCCACGAGCCAGGTGAGCTCTGGCCGTTCGGGGTCAAAAACCAGGTTTCCCC
CATGCTTTTTGATGCGTTTCTTACCTCTGGTTTCCATGAGCCGGTGTCCACGCTCGGTGACGAAAAGGCT
GTCCGTGTCCCCGTATACAGACTTGAGAGGCCTGTCCTCGAGCGGTGTTCCGCGGTCCTCCTCGTATAGA
AACTCGGACCACTCTGAGACAAAGGCTCGCGTCCAGGCCAGCACGAAGGAGGCTAAGTGGGAGGGGTAGC
GGTCGTTGTCCACTAGGGGGTCCACTCGCTCCAGGGTGTGAAGACACATGTCGCCCTCTTCGGCATCAAG
GAAGGTGATTGGTTTGTAGGTGTAGGCCACGTGACCGGGTGTTCCTGAAGGGGGGCTATAAAAGGGGGTG
GGGGCGCGTTCGTCCTCACTCTCTTCCGCATCGCTGTCTGCGAGGGCCAGCTGTTGGGGTGAGTACTCCC
TCTGAAAAGCGGGCATGACTTCTGCGCTAAGATTGTCAGTTTCCAAAAACGAGGAGGATTTGATATTCAC
CTGGCCCGCGGTGATGCCTTTGAGGGTGGCCGCATCCATCTGGTCAGAAAAGACAATCTTTTTGTTGTCA
AGCTTGGTGGCAAACGACCCGTAGAGGGCGTTGGACAGCAACTTGGCGATGGAGCGCAGGGTTTGGTTTT
TGTCGCGATCGGCGCGCTCCTTGGCCGCGATGTTTAGCTGCACGTATTCGCGCGCAACGCACCGCCATTC
GGGAAAGACGGTGGTGCGCTCGTCGGGCACCAGGTGCACGCGCCAACCGCGGTTGTGCAGGGTGACAAGG
TCAACGCTGGTGGCTACCTCTCCGCGTAGGCGCTCGTTGGTCCAGCAGAGGCGGCCGCCCTTGCGCGAGC
AGAATGGCGGTAGGGGGTCTAGCTGCGTCTCGTCCGGGGGGTCTGCGTCCACGGTAAAGACCCCGGGCAG
CAGGCGCGCGTCGAAGTAGTCTATCTTGCATCCTTGCAAGTCTAGCGCCTGCTGCCATGCGCGGGCGGCA
AGCGCGCGCTCGTATGGGTTGAGTGGGGGACCCCATGGCATGGGGTGGGTGAGCGCGGAGGCGTACATGC
CGCAAATGTCGTAAACGTAGAGGGGCTCTCTGAGTATTCCAAGATATGTAGGGTAGCATCTTCCACCGCG
GATGCTGGCGCGCACGTAATCGTATAGTTCGTGCGAGGGAGCGAGGAGGTCGGGACCGAGGTTGCTACGG
GCGGGCTGCTCTGCTCGGAAGACTATCTGCCTGAAGATGGCATGTGAGTTGGATGATATGGTTGGACGCT
GGAAGACGTTGAAGCTGGCGTCTGTGAGACCTACCGCGTCACGCACGAAGGAGGCGTAGGAGTCGCGCAG
CTTGTTGACCAGCTCGGCGGTGACCTGCACGTCTAGGGCGCAGTAGTCCAGGGTTTCCTTGATGATGTCA
TACTTATCCTGTCCCTTTTTTTTCCACAGCTCGCGGTTGAGGACAAACTCTTCGCGGTCTTTCCAGTACT
CTTGGATCGGAAACCCGTCGGCCTCCGAACGGTAAGAGCCTAGCATGTAGAACTGGTTGACGGCCTGGTA
GGCGCAGCATCCCTTTTCTACGGGTAGCGCGTATGCCTGCGCGGCCTTCCGGAGCGAGGTGTGGGTGAGC
GCAAAGGTGTCCCTGACCATGACTTTGAGGTACTGGTATTTGAAGTCAGTGTCGTCGCATCCGCCCTGCT
CCCAGAGCAAAAAGTCCGTGCGCTTTTTGGAACGCGGATTTGGCAGGGCGAAGGTGACATCGTTGAAGAG
TATCTTTCCCGCGCGAGGCATAAAGTTGCGTGTGATGCGGAAGGGTCCCGGCACCTCGGAACGGTTGTTA
ATTACCTGGGCGGCGAGCACGATCTCGTCAAAGCCGTTGATGTTGTGGCCCACAATGTAAAGTTCCAAGA
AGCGCGGGATGCCCTTGATGGAAGGCAATTTTTTAAGTTCCTCGTAGGTGAGCTCTTCAGGGGAGCTGAG
CCCGTGCTCTGAAAGGGCCCAGTCTGCAAGATGAGGGTTGGAAGCGACGAATGAGCTCCACAGGTCACGG
GCCATTAGCATTTGCAGGTGGTCGCGAAAGGTCCTAAACTGGCGACCTATGGCCATTTTTTCTGGGGTGA
TGCAGTAGAAGGTAAGCGGGTCTTGTTCCCAGCGGTCCCATCCAAGGTTCGCGGCTAGGTCTCGCGCGGC
AGTCACTAGAGGCTCATCTCCGCCGAACTTCATGACCAGCATGAAGGGCACGAGCTGCTTCCCAAAGGCC
CCCATCCAAGTATAGGTCTCTACATCGTAGGTGACAAAGAGACGCTCGGTGCGAGGATGCGAGCCGATCG
GGAAGAACTGGATCTCCCGCCACCAATTGGAGGAGTGGCTATTGATGTGGTGAAAGTAGAAGTCCCTGCG
ACGGGCCGAACACTCGTGCTGGCTTTTGTAAAAACGTGCGCAGTACTGGCAGCGGTGCACGGGCTGTACA
TCCTGCACGAGGTTGACCTGACGACCGCGCACAAGGAAGCAGAGTGGGAATTTGAGCCCCTCGCCTGGCG
GGTTTGGCTGGTGGTCTTCTACTTCGGCTGCTTGTCCTTGACCGTCTGGCTGCTCGAGGGGAGTTACGGT
GGATCGGACCACCACGCCGCGCGAGCCCAAAGTCCAGATGTCCGCGCGCGGCGGTCGGAGCTTGATGACA
ACATCGCGCAGATGGGAGCTGTCCATGGTCTGGAGCTCCCGCGGCGTCAGGTCAGGCGGGAGCTCCTGCA
GGTTTACCTCGCATAGACGGGTCAGGGCGCGGGCTAGATCCAGGTGATACCTAATTTCCAGGGGCTGGTT
GGTGGCGGCGTCGATGGCTTGCAAGAGGCCGCATCCCCGCGGCGCGACTACGGTACCGCGCGGCGGGCGG
TGGGCCGCGGGGGTGTCCTTGGATGATGCATCTAAAAGCGGTGACGCGGGCGAGCCCCCGGAGGTAGGGG
GGGCTCCGGACCCGCCGGGAGAGGGGGCAGGGGCACGTCGGCGCCGCGCGCGGGCAGGAGCTGGTGCTGC
GCGCGTAGGTTGCTGGCGAACGCGACGACGCGGCGGTTGATCTCCTGAATCTGGCGCCTCTGCGTGAAGA
CGACGGGCCCGGTGAGCTTGAACCTGAAAGAGAGTTCGACAGAATCAATTTCGGTGTCGTTGACGGCGGC
CTGGCGCAAAATCTCCTGCACGTCTCCTGAGTTGTCTTGATAGGCGATCTCGGCCATGAACTGCTCGATC
TCTTCCTCCTGGAGATCTCCGCGTCCGGCTCGCTCCACGGTGGCGGCGAGGTCGTTGGAAATGCGGGCCA
TGAGCTGCGAGAAGGCGTTGAGGCCTCCCTCGTTCCAGACGCGGCTGTAGACCACGCCCCCTTCGGCATC
GCGGGCGCGCATGACCACCTGCGCGAGATTGAGCTCCACGTGCCGGGCGAAGACGGCGTAGTTTCGCAGG
CGCTGAAAGAGGTAGTTGAGGGTGGTGGCGGTGTGTTCTGCCACGAAGAAGTACATAACCCAGCGTCGCA
ACGTGGATTCGTTGATATCCCCCAAGGCCTCAAGGCGCTCCATGGCCTCGTAGAAGTCCACGGCGAAGTT
GAAAAACTGGGAGTTGCGCGCCGACACGGTTAACTCCTCCTCCAGAAGACGGATGAGCTCGGCGACAGTG
TCGCGCACCTCGCGCTCAAAGGCTACAGGGGCCTCTTCTTCTTCTTCAATCTCCTCTTCCATAAGGGCCT
CCCCTTCTTCTTCTTCTGGCGGCGGTGGGGGAGGGGGGACACGGCGGCGACGACGGCGCACCGGGAGGCG
GTCGACAAAGCGCTCGATCATCTCCCCGCGGCGACGGCGCATGGTCTCGGTGACGGCGCGGCCGTTCTCG
CGGGGGCGCAGTTGGAAGACGCCGCCCGTCATGTCCCGGTTATGGGTTGGCGGGGGGCTGCCATGCGGCA
GGGATACGGCGCTAACGATGCATCTCAACAATTGTTGTGTAGGTACTCCGCCGCCGAGGGACCTGAGCGA
GTCCGCATCGACCGGATCGGAAAACCTCTCGAGAAAGGCGTCTAACCAGTCACAGTCGCAAGGTAGGCTG
AGCACCGTGGCGGGCGGCAGCGGGCGGCGGTCGGGGTTGTTTCTGGCGGAGGTGCTGCTGATGATGTAAT
TAAAGTAGGCGGTCTTGAGACGGCGGATGGTCGACAGAAGCACCATGTCCTTGGGTCCGGCCTGCTGAAT
GCGCAGGCGGTCGGCCATGCCCCAGGCTTCGTTTTGACATCGGCGCAGGTCTTTGTAGTAGTCTTGCATG
AGCCTTTCTACCGGCACTTCTTCTTCTCCTTCCTCTTGTCCTGCATCTCTTGCATCTATCGCTGCGGCGG
CGGCGGAGTTTGGCCGTAGGTGGCGCCCTCTTCCTCCCATGCGTGTGACCCCGAAGCCCCTCATCGGCTG
AAGCAGGGCTAGGTCGGCGACAACGCGCTCGGCTAATATGGCCTGCTGCACCTGCGTGAGGGTAGACTGG
AAGTCATCCATGTCCACAAAGCGGTGGTATGCGCCCGTGTTGATGGTGTAAGTGCAGTTGGCCATAACGG
ACCAGTTAACGGTCTGGTGACCCGGCTGCGAGAGCTCGGTGTACCTGAGACGCGAGTAAGCCCTCGAGTC
AAATACGTAGTCGTTGCAAGTCCGCACCAGGTACTGGTATCCCACCAAAAAGTGCGGCGGCGGCTGGCGG
TAGAGGGGCCAGCGTAGGGTGGCCGGGGCTCCGGGGGCGAGATCTTCCAACATAAGGCGATGATATCCGT
AGATGTACCTGGACATCCAGGTGATGCCGGCGGCGGTGGTGGAGGCGCGCGGAAAGTCGCGGACGCGGTT
CCAGATGTTGCGCAGCGGCAAAAAGTGCTCCATGGTCGGGACGCTCTGGCCGGTCAGGCGCGCGCAATCG
TTGACGCTCTAGACCGTGCAAAAGGAGAGCCTGTAAGCGGGCACTCTTCCGTGGTCTGGTGGATAAATTC
GCAAGGGTATCATGGCGGACGACCGGGGTTCGAGCCCCGTATCCGGCCGTCCGCCGTGATCCATGCGGTT
ACCGCCCGCGTGTCGAACCCAGGTGTGCGACGTCAGACAACGGGGGAGTGCTCCTTTTGGCTTCCTTCCA
GGCGCGGCGGCTGCTGCGCTAGCTTTTTTGGCCACTGGCCGCGCGCAGCGTAAGCGGTTAGGCTGGAAAG
CGAAAGCATTAAGTGGCTCGCTCCCTGTAGCCGGAGGGTTATTTTCCAAGGGTTGAGTCGCGGGACCCCC
GGTTCGAGTCTCGGACCGGCCGGACTGCGGCGAACGGGGGTTTGCCTCCCCGTCATGCAAGACCCCGCTT
GCAAATTCCTCCGGAAACAGGGACGAGCCCCTTTTTTGCTTTTCCCAGATGCATCCGGTGCTGCGGCAGA
TGCGCCCCCCTCCTCAGCAGCGGCAAGAGCAAGAGCAGCGGCAGACATGCAGGGCACCCTCCCCTCCTCC
TACCGCGTCAGGAGGGGCGACATCCGCGGTTGACGCGGCAGCAGATGGTGATTACGAACCCCCGCGGCGC
CGGGCCCGGCACTACCTGGACTTGGAGGAGGGCGAGGGCCTGGCGCGGCTAGGAGCGCCCTCTCCTGAGC
GGCACCCAAGGGTGCAGCTGAAGCGTGATACGCGTGAGGCGTACGTGCCGCGGCAGAACCTGTTTCGCGA
CCGCGAGGGAGAGGAGCCCGAGGAGATGCGGGATCGAAAGTTCCACGCAGGGCGCGAGCTGCGGCATGGC
CTGAATCGCGAGCGGTTGCTGCGCGAGGAGGACTTTGAGCCCGACGCGCGAACCGGGATTAGTCCCGCGC
GCGCACACGTGGCGGCCGCCGACCTGGTAACCGCATACGAGCAGACGGTGAACCAGGAGATTAACTTTCA
AAAAAGCTTTAACAACCACGTGCGTACGCTTGTGGCGCGCGAGGAGGTGGCTATAGGACTGATGCATCTG
TGGGACTTTGTAAGCGCGCTGGAGCAAAACCCAAATAGCAAGCCGCTCATGGCGCAGCTGTTCCTTATAG
TGCAGCACAGCAGGGACAACGAGGCATTCAGGGATGCGCTGCTAAACATAGTAGAGCCCGAGGGCCGCTG
GCTGCTCGATTTGATAAACATCCTGCAGAGCATAGTGGTGCAGGAGCGCAGCTTGAGCCTGGCTGACAAG
GTGGCCGCCATCAACTATTCCATGCTTAGCCTGGGCAAGTTTTACGCCCGCAAGATATACCATACCCCTT
ACGTTCCCATAGACAAGGAGGTAAAGATCGAGGGGTTCTACATGCGCATGGCGCTGAAGGTGCTTACCTT
GAGCGACGACCTGGGCGTTTATCGCAACGAGCGCATCCACAAGGCCGTGAGCGTGAGCCGGCGGCGCGAG
CTCAGCGACCGCGAGCTGATGCACAGCCTGCAAAGGGCCCTGGCTGGCACGGGCAGCGGCGATAGAGAGG
CCGAGTCCTACTTTGACGCGGGCGCTGACCTGCGCTGGGCCCCAAGCCGACGCGCCCTGGAGGCAGCTGG
GGCCGGACCTGGGCTGGCGGTGGCACCCGCGCGCGCTGGCAACGTCGGCGGCGTGGAGGAATATGACGAG
GACGATGAGTACGAGCCAGAGGACGGCGAGTACTAAGCGGTGATGTTTCTGATCAGATGATGCAAGACGC
AACGGACCCGGCGGTGCGGGCGGCGCTGCAGAGCCAGCCGTCCGGCCTTAACTCCACGGACGACTGGCGC
CAGGTCATGGACCGCATCATGTCGCTGACTGCGCGCAATCCTGACGCGTTCCGGCAGCAGCCGCAGGCCA
ACCGGCTCTCCGCAATTCTGGAAGCGGTGGTCCCGGCGCGCGCAAACCCCACGCACGAGAAGGTGCTGGC
GATCGTAAACGCGCTGGCCGAAAACAGGGCCATCCGGCCCGACGAGGCCGGCCTGGTCTACGACGCGCTG
CTTCAGCGCGTGGCTCGTTACAACAGCGGCAACGTGCAGACCAACCTGGACCGGCTGGTGGGGGATGTGC
GCGAGGCCGTGGCGCAGCGTGAGCGCGCGCAGCAGCAGGGCAACCTGGGCTCCATGGTTGCACTAAACGC
CTTCCTGAGTACACAGCCCGCCAACGTGCCGCGGGGACAGGAGGACTACACCAACTTTGTGAGCGCACTG
CGGCTAATGGTGACTGAGACACCGCAAAGTGAGGTGTACCAGTCTGGGCCAGACTATTTTTTCCAGACCA
GTAGACAAGGCCTGCAGACCGTAAACCTGAGCCAGGCTTTCAAAAACTTGCAGGGGCTGTGGGGGGTGCG
GGCTCCCACAGGCGACCGCGCGACCGTGTCTAGCTTGCTGACGCCCAACTCGCGCCTGTTGCTGCTGCTA
ATAGCGCCCTTCACGGACAGTGGCAGCGTGTCCCGGGACACATACCTAGGTCACTTGCTGACACTGTACC
GCGAGGCCATAGGTCAGGCGCATGTGGACGAGCATACTTTCCAGGAGATTACAAGTGTCAGCCGCGCGCT
GGGGCAGGAGGACACGGGCAGCCTGGAGGCAACCCTAAACTACCTGCTGACCAACCGGCGGCAGAAGATC
CCCTCGTTGCACAGTTTAAACAGCGAGGAGGAGCGCATTTTGCGCTACGTGCAGCAGAGCGTGAGCCTTA
ACCTGATGCGCGACGGGGTAACGCCCAGCGTGGCGCTGGACATGACCGCGCGCAACATGGAACCGGGCAT
GTATGCCTCAAACCGGCCGTTTATCAACCGCCTAATGGACTACTTGCATCGCGCGGCCGCCGTGAACCCC
GAGTATTTCACCAATGCCATCTTGAACCCGCACTGGCTACCGCCCCCTGGTTTCTACACCGGGGGATTCG
AGGTGCCCGAGGGTAACGATGGATTCCTCTGGGACGACATAGACGACAGCGTGTTTTCCCCGCAACCGCA
GACCCTGCTAGAGTTGCAACAGCGCGAGCAGGCAGAGGCGGCGCTGCGAAAGGAAAGCTTCCGCAGGCCA
AGCAGCTTGTCCGATCTAGGCGCTGCGGCCCCGCGGTCAGATGCTAGTAGCCCATTTCCAAGCTTGATAG
GGTCTCTTACCAGCACTCGCACCACCCGCCCGCGCCTGCTGGGCGAGGAGGAGTACCTAAACAACTCGCT
GCTGCAGCCGCAGCGCGAAAAAAACCTGCCTCCGGCATTTCCCAACAACGGGATAGAGAGCCTAGTGGAC
AAGATGAGTAGATGGAAGACGTACGCGCAGGAGCACAGGGACGTGCCAGGCCCGCGCCCGCCCACCCGTC
GTCAAAGGCACGACCGTCAGCGGGGTCTGGTGTGGGAGGACGATGACTCGGCAGACGACAGCAGCGTCCT
GGATTTGGGAGGGAGTGGCAACCCGTTTGCGCACCTTCGCCCCAGGCTGGGGAGAATGTTTTAAAAAAAA
AAAAAGCATGATGCAAAATAAAAAACTCACCAAGGCCATGGCACCGAGCGTTGGTTTTCTTGTATTCCCC
TTAGTATGCGGCGCGCGGCGATGTATGAGGAAGGTCCTCCTCCCTCCTACGAGAGTGTGGTGAGCGCGGC
GCCAGTGGCGGCGGCGCTGGGTTCTCCCTTCGATGCTCCCCTGGACCCGCCGTTTGTGCCTCCGCGGTAC
CTGCGGCCTACCGGGGGGAGAAACAGCATCCGTTACTCTGAGTTGGCACCCCTATTCGACACCACCCGTG
TGTACCTGGTGGACAACAAGTCAACGGATGTGGCATCCCTGAACTACCAGAACGACCACAGCAACTTTCT
GACCACGGTCATTCAAAACAATGACTACAGCCCGGGGGAGGCAAGCACACAGACCATCAATCTTGACGAC
CGGTCGCACTGGGGCGGCGACCTGAAAACCATCCTGCATACCAACATGCCAAATGTGAACGAGTTCATGT
TTACCAATAAGTTTAAGGCGCGGGTGATGGTGTCGCGCTTGCCTACTAAGGACAATCAGGTGGAGCTGAA
ATACGAGTGGGTGGAGTTCACGCTGCCCGAGGGCAACTACTCCGAGACCATGACCATAGACCTTATGAAC
AACGCGATCGTGGAGCACTACTTGAAAGTGGGCAGACAGAACGGGGTTCTGGAAAGCGACATCGGGGTAA
AGTTTGACACCCGCAACTTCAGACTGGGGTTTGACCCCGTCACTGGTCTTGTCATGCCTGGGGTATATAC
AAACGAAGCCTTCCATCCAGACATCATTTTGCTGCCAGGATGCGGGGTGGACTTCACCCACAGCCGCCTG
AGCAACTTGTTGGGCATCCGCAAGCGGCAACCCTTCCAGGAGGGCTTTAGGATCACCTACGATGATCTGG
AGGGTGGTAACATTCCCGCACTGTTGGATGTGGACGCCTACCAGGCGAGCTTGAAAGATGACACCGAACA
GGGCGGGGGTGGCGCAGGCGGCAGCAACAGCAGTGGCAGCGGCGCGGAAGAGAACTCCAACGCGGCAGCC
GCGGCAATGCAGCCGGTGGAGGACATGAACGATCATGCCATTCGCGGCGACACCTTTGCCACACGGGCTG
AGGAGAAGCGCGCTGAGGCCGAAGCAGCGGCCGAAGCTGCCGCCCCCGCTGCGCAACCCGAGGTCGAGAA
GCCTCAGAAGAAACCGGTGATCAAACCCCTGACAGAGGACAGCAAGAAACGCAGTTACAACCTAATAAGC
AATGACAGCACCTTCACCCAGTACCGCAGCTGGTACCTTGCATACAACTACGGCGACCCTCAGACCGGAA
TCCGCTCATGGACCCTGCTTTGCACTCCTGACGTAACCTGCGGCTCGGAGCAGGTCTACTGGTCGTTGCC
AGACATGATGCAAGACCCCGTGACCTTCCGCTCCACGCGCCAGATCAGCAACTTTCCGGTGGTGGGCGCC
GAGCTGTTGCCCGTGCACTCCAAGAGCTTCTACAACGACCAGGCCGTCTACTCCCAACTCATCCGCCAGT
TTACCTCTCTGACCCACGTGTTCAATCGCTTTCCCGAGAACCAGATTTTGGCGCGCCCGCCAGCCCCCAC
CATCACCACCGTCAGTGAAAACGTTCCTGCTCTCACAGATCACGGGACGCTACCGCTGCGCAACAGCATC
GGAGGAGTCCAGCGAGTGACCATTACTGACGCCAGACGCCGCACCTGCCCCTACGTTTACAAGGCCCTGG
GCATAGTCTCGCCGCGCGTCCTATCGAGCCGCACTTTTTGAGCAAGCATGTCCATCCTTATATCGCCCAG
CAATAACACAGGCTGGGGCCTGCGCTTCCCAAGCAAGATGTTTGGCGGGGCCAAGAAGCGCTCCGACCAA
CACCCAGTGCGCGTGCGCGGGCACTACCGCGCGCCCTGGGGCGCGCACAAACGCGGCCGCACTGGGCGCA
CCACCGTCGATGACGCCATCGACGCGGTGGTGGAGGAGGCGCGCAACTACACGCCCACGCCGCCACCAGT
GTCCACAGTGGACGCGGCCATTCAGACCGTGGTGCGCGGAGCCCGGCGCTATGCTAAAATGAAGAGACGG
CGGAGGCGCGTAGCACGTCGCCACCGCCGCCGACCCGGCACTGCCGCCCAACGCGCGGCGGCGGCCCTGC
TTAACCGCGCACGTCGCACCGGCCGACGGGCGGCCATGCGGGCCGCTCGAAGGCTGGCCGCGGGTATTGT
CACTGTGCCCCCCAGGTCCAGGCGACGAGCGGCCGCCGCAGCAGCCGCGGCCATTAGTGCTATGACTCAG
GGTCGCAGGGGCAACGTGTATTGGGTGCGCGACTCGGTTAGCGGCCTGCGCGTGCCCGTGCGCACCCGCC
CCCCGCGCAACTAGATTGCAAGAAAAAACTACTTAGACTCGTACTGTTGTATGTATCCAGCGGCGGCGGC
GCGCAACGAAGCTATGTCCAAGCGCAAAATCAAAGAAGAGATGCTCCAGGTCATCGCGCCGGAGATCTAT
GGCCCCCCGAAGAAGGAAGAGCAGGATTACAAGCCCCGAAAGCTAAAGCGGGTCAAAAAGAAAAAGAAAG
ATGATGATGATGAACTTGACGACGAGGTGGAACTGCTGCACGCTACCGCGCCCAGGCGACGGGTACAGTG
GAAAGGTCGACGCGTAAAACGTGTTTTGCGACCCGGCACCACCGTAGTCTTTACGCCCGGTGAGCGCTCC
ACCCGCACCTACAAGCGCGTGTATGATGAGGTGTACGGCGACGAGGACCTGCTTGAGCAGGCCAACGAGC
GCCTCGGGGAGTTTGCCTACGGAAAGCGGCATAAGGACATGCTGGCGTTGCCGCTGGACGAGGGCAACCC
AACACCTAGCCTAAAGCCCGTAACACTGCAGCAGGTGCTGCCCGCGCTTGCACCGTCCGAAGAAAAGCGC
GGCCTAAAGCGCGAGTCTGGTGACTTGGCACCCACCGTGCAGCTGATGGTACCCAAGCGCCAGCGACTGG
AAGATGTCTTGGAAAAAATGACCGTGGAACCTGGGCTGGAGCCCGAGGTCCGCGTGCGGCCAATCAAGCA
GGTGGCGCCGGGACTGGGCGTGCAGACCGTGGACGTTCAGATACCCACTACCAGTAGCACCAGTATTGCC
ACCGCCACAGAGGGCATGGAGACACAAACGTCCCCGGTTGCCTCAGCGGTGGCGGATGCCGCGGTGCAGG
CGGTCGCTGCGGCCGCGTCCAAGACCTCTACGGAGGTGCAAACGGACCCGTGGATGTTTCGCGTTTCAGC
CCCCCGGCGCCCGCGCCGTTCGAGGAAGTACGGCGCCGCCAGCGCGCTACTGCCCGAATATGCCCTACAT
CCTTCCATTGCGCCTACCCCCGGCTATCGTGGCTACACCTACCGCCCCAGAAGACGAGCAACTACCCGAC
GCCGAACCACCACTGGAACCCGCCGCCGCCGTCGCCGTCGCCAGCCCGTGCTGGCCCCGATTTCCGTGCG
CAGGGTGGCTCGCGAAGGAGGCAGGACCCTGGTGCTGCCAACAGCGCGCTACCACCCCAGCATCGTTTAA
AAGCCGGTCTTTGTGGTTCTTGCAGATATGGCCCTCACCTGCCGCCTCCGTTTCCCGGTGCCGGGATTCC
GAGGAAGAATGCACCGTAGGAGGGGCATGGCCGGCCACGGCCTGACGGGCGGCATGCGTCGTGCGCACCA
CCGGCGGCGGCGCGCGTCGCACCGTCGCATGCGCGGCGGTATCCTGCCCCTCCTTATTCCACTGATCGCC
GCGGCGATTGGCGCCGTGCCCGGAATTGCATCCGTGGCCTTGCAGGCGCAGAGACACTGATTAAAAACAA
GTTGCATGTGGAAAAATCAAAATAAAAAGTCTGGACTCTCACGCTCGCTTGGTCCTGTAACTATTTTGTA
GAATGGAAGACATCAACTTTGCGTCTCTGGCCCCGCGACACGGCTCGCGCCCGTTCATGGGAAACTGGCA
AGATATCGGCACCAGCAATATGAGCGGTGGCGCCTTCAGCTGGGGCTCGCTGTGGAGCGGCATTAAAAAT
TTCGGTTCCACCGTTAAGAACTATGGCAGCAAGGCCTGGAACAGCAGCACAGGCCAGATGCTGAGGGATA
AGTTGAAAGAGCAAAATTTCCAACAAAAGGTGGTAGATGGCCTGGCCTCTGGCATTAGCGGGGTGGTGGA
CCTGGCCAACCAGGCAGTGCAAAATAAGATTAACAGTAAGCTTGATCCCCGCCCTCCCGTAGAGGAGCCT
CCACCGGCCGTGGAGACAGTGTCTCCAGAGGGGCGTGGCGAAAAGCGTCCGCGCCCCGACAGGGAAGAAA
CTCTGGTGACGCAAATAGACGAGCCTCCCTCGTACGAGGAGGCACTAAAGCAAGGCCTGCCCACCACCCG
TCCCATCGCGCCCATGGCTACCGGAGTGCTGGGCCAGCACACACCCGTAACGCTGGACCTGCCTCCCCCC
GCCGACACCCAGCAGAAACCTGTGCTGCCAGGCCCGACCGCCGTTGTTGTAACCCGTCCTAGCCGCGCGT
CCCTGCGCCGCGCCGCCAGCGGTCCGCGATCGTTGCGGCCCGTAGCCAGTGGCAACTGGCAAAGCACACT
GAACAGCATCGTGGGTCTGGGGGTGCAATCCCTGAAGCGCCGACGATGCTTCTGATAGCTAACGTGTCGT
ATGTGTGTCATGTATGCGTCCATGTCGCCGCCAGAGGAGCTGCTGAGCCGCCGCGCGCCCGCTTTCCAAG
ATGGCTACCCCTTCGATGATGCCGCAGTGGTCTTACATGCACATCTCGGGCCAGGACGCCTCGGAGTACC
TGAGCCCCGGGCTGGTGCAGTTTGCCCGCGCCACCGAGACGTACTTCAGCCTGAATAACAAGTTTAGAAA
CCCCACGGTGGCGCCTACGCACGACGTGACCACAGACCGGTCCCAGCGTTTGACGCTGCGGTTCATCCCT
GTGGACCGTGAGGATACTGCGTACTCGTACAAGGCGCGGTTCACCCTAGCTGTGGGTGATAACCGTGTGC
TGGACATGGCTTCCACGTACTTTGACATCCGCGGCGTGCTGGACAGGGGCCCTACTTTTAAGCCCTACTC
TGGCACTGCCTACAACGCCCTGGCTCCCAAGGGTGCCCCAAATCCTTGCGAATGGGATGAAGCTGCTACT
GCTCTTGAAATAAACCTAGAAGAAGAGGACGATGACAACGAAGACGAAGTAGACGAGCAAGCTGAGCAGC
AAAAAACTCACGTATTTGGGCAGGCGCCTTATTCTGGTATAAATATTACAAAGGAGGGTATTCAAATAGG
TGTCGAAGGTCAAACACCTAAATATGCCGATAAAACATTTCAACCTGAACCTCAAATAGGAGAATCTCAG
TGGTACGAAACAGAAATTAATCATGCAGCTGGGAGAGTCCTAAAAAAGACTACCCCAATGAAACCATGTT
ACGGTTCATATGCAAAACCCACAAATGAAAATGGAGGGCAAGGCATTCTTGTAAAGCAACAAAATGGAAA
GCTAGAAAGTCAAGTGGAAATGCAATTTTTCTCAACTACTGAGGCAGCCGCAGGCAATGGTGATAACTTG
ACTCCTAAAGTGGTATTGTACAGTGAAGATGTAGATATAGAAACCCCAGACACTCATATTTCTTACATGC
CCACTATTAAGGAAGGTAACTCACGAGAACTAATGGGCCAACAATCTATGCCCAACAGGCCTAATTACAT
TGCTTTTAGGGACAATTTTATTGGTCTAATGTATTACAACAGCACGGGTAATATGGGTGTTCTGGCGGGC
CAAGCATCGCAGTTGAATGCTGTTGTAGATTTGCAAGACAGAAACACAGAGCTTTCATACCAGCTTTTGC
TTGATTCCATTGGTGATAGAACCAGGTACTTTTCTATGTGGAATCAGGCTGTTGACAGCTATGATCCAGA
TGTTAGAATTATTGAAAATCATGGAACTGAAGATGAACTTCCAAATTACTGCTTTCCACTGGGAGGTGTG
ATTAATACAGAGACTCTTACCAAGGTAAAACCTAAAACAGGTCAGGAAAATGGATGGGAAAAAGATGCTA
CAGAATTTTCAGATAAAAATGAAATAAGAGTTGGAAATAATTTTGCCATGGAAATCAATCTAAATGCCAA
CCTGTGGAGAAATTTCCTGTACTCCAACATAGCGCTGTATTTGCCCGACAAGCTAAAGTACAGTCCTTCC
AACGTAAAAATTTCTGATAACCCAAACACCTACGACTACATGAACAAGCGAGTGGTGGCTCCCGGGCTAG
TGGACTGCTACATTAACCTTGGAGCACGCTGGTCCCTTGACTATATGGACAACGTCAACCCATTTAACCA
CCACCGCAATGCTGGCCTGCGCTACCGCTCAATGTTGCTGGGCAATGGTCGCTATGTGCCCTTCCACATC
CAGGTGCCTCAGAAGTTCTTTGCCATTAAAAACCTCCTTCTCCTGCCGGGCTCATACACCTACGAGTGGA
ACTTCAGGAAGGATGTTAACATGGTTCTGCAGAGCTCCCTAGGAAATGACCTAAGGGTTGACGGAGCCAG
CATTAAGTTTGATAGCATTTGCCTTTACGCCACCTTCTTCCCCATGGCCCACAACACCGCCTCCACGCTT
GAGGCCATGCTTAGAAACGACACCAACGACCAGTCCTTTAACGACTATCTC
[453 nt withheld, positions 18952-19404]
CAGCCCATGAGCCGTCAGGTGGTGGATGATACTAAATACAAGGACTACCAACAGGTGGGCATCCTACACC
AACACAACAACTCTGGATTTGTTGGCTACCTTGCCCCCACCATGCGCGAAGGACAGGCCTACCCTGCTAA
CTTCCCCTATCCGCTTATAGGCAAGACCGCAGTTGACAGCATTACCCAGAAAAAGTTTCTTTGCGATCGC
ACCCTTTGGCGCATCCCATTCTCCAGTAACTTTATGTCCATGGGCGCACTCACAGACCTGGGCCAAAACC
TTCTCTACGCCAACTCCGCCCACGCGCTAGACATGACTTTTGAGGTGGATCCCATGGACGAGCCCACCCT
TCTTTATGTTTTGTTTGAAGTCTTTGACGTGGTCCGTGTGCACCAGCCGCACCGCGGCGTCATCGAAACC
GTGTACCTGCGCACGCCCTTCTCGGCCGGCAACGCCACAACATAAAGAAGCAAGCAACATCAACAACAGC
TGCCGCCATGGGCTCCAGTGAGCAGGAACTGAAAGCCATTGTCAAAGATCTTGGTTGTGGGCCATATTTT
TTGGGCACCTATGACAAGCGCTTTCCAGGCTTTGTTTCTCCACACAAGCTCGCCTGCGCCATAGTCAATA
CGGCCGGTCGCGAGACTGGGGGCGTACACTGGATGGCCTTTGCCTGGAACCCGCACTCAAAAACATGCTA
CCTCTTTGAGCCCTTTGGCTTTTCTGACCAGCGACTCAAGCAGGTTTACCAGTTTGAGTACGAGTCACTC
CTGCGCCGTAGCGCCATTGCTTCTTCCCCCGACCGCTGTATAACGCTGGAAAAGTCCACCCAAAGCGTAC
AGGGGCCCAACTCGGCCGCCTGTGGACTATTCTGCTGCATGTTTCTCCACGCCTTTGCCAACTGGCCCCA
AACTCCCATGGATCACAACCCCACCATGAACCTTATTACCGGGGTACCCAACTCCATGCTCAACAGTCCC
CAGGTACAGCCCACCCTGCGTCGCAACCAGGAACAGCTCTACAGCTTCCTGGAGCGCCACTCGCCCTACT
TCCGCAGCCACAGTGCGCAGATTAGGAGCGCCACTTCTTTTTGTCACTTGAAAAACATGTAAAAATAATG
TACTAGAGACACTTTCAATAAAGGCAAATGCTTTTATTTGTACACTCTCGGGTGATTATTTACCCCCACC
CTTGCCGTCTGCGCCGTTTAAAAATCAAAGGGGTTCTGCCGCGCATCGCTATGCGCCACTGGCAGGGACA
CGTTGCGATACTGGTGTTTAGTGCTCCACTTAAACTCAGGCACAACCATCCGCGGCAGCTCGGTGAAGTT
TTCACTCCACAGGCTGCGCACCATCACCAACGCGTTTAGCAGGTCGGGCGCCGATATCTTGAAGTCGCAG
TTGGGGCCTCCGCCCTGCGCGCGCGAGTTGCGATACACAGGGTTGCAGCACTGGAACACTATCAGCGCCG
GGTGGTGCACGCTGGCCAGCACGCTCTTGTCGGAGATCAGATCCGCGTCCAGGTCCTCCGCGTTGCTCAG
GGCGAACGGAGTCAACTTTGGTAGCTGCCTTCCCAAAAAGGGCGCGTGCCCAGGCTTTGAGTTGCACTCG
CACCGTAGTGGCATCAAAAGGTGACCGTGCCCGGTCTGGGCGTTAGGATACAGCGCCTGCATAAAAGCCT
TGATCTGCTTAAAAGCCACCTGAGCCTTTGCGCCTTCAGAGAAGAACATGCCGCAAGACTTGCCGGAAAA
CTGATTGGCCGGACAGGCCGCGTCGTGCACGCAGCACCTTGCGTCGGTGTTGGAGATCTGCACCACATTT
CGGCCCCACCGGTTCTTCACGATCTTGGCCTTGCTAGACTGCTCCTTCAGCGCGCGCTGCCCGTTTTCGC
TCGTCACATCCATTTCAATCACGTGCTCCTTATTTATCATAATGCTTCCGTGTAGACACTTAAGCTCGCC
TTCGATCTCAGCGCAGCGGTGCAGCCACAACGCGCAGCCCGTGGGCTCGTGATGCTTGTAGGTCACCTCT
GCAAACGACTGCAGGTACGCCTGCAGGAATCGCCCCATCATCGTCACAAAGGTCTTGTTGCTGGTGAAGG
TCAGCTGCAACCCGCGGTGCTCCTCGTTCAGCCAGGTCTTGCATACGGCCGCCAGAGCTTCCACTTGGTC
AGGCAGTAGTTTGAAGTTCGCCTTTAGATCGTTATCCACGTGGTACTTGTCCATCAGCGCGCGCGCAGCC
TCCATGCCCTTCTCCCACGCAGACACGATCGGCACACTCAGCGGGTTCATCACCGTAATTTCACTTTCCG
CTTCGCTGGGCTCTTCCTCTTCCTCTTGCGTCCGCATACCACGCGCCACTGGGTCGTCTTCATTCAGCCG
CCGCACTGTGCGCTTACCTCCTTTGCCATGCTTGATTAGCACCGGTGGGTTGCTGAAACCCACCATTTGT
AGCGCCACATCTTCTCTTTCTTCCTCGCTGTCCACGATTACCTCTGGTGATGGCGGGCGCTCGGGCTTGG
GAGAAGGGCGCTTCTTTTTCTTCTTGGGCGCAATGGCCAAATCCGCCGCCGAGGTCGATGGCCGCGGGCT
GGGTGTGCGCGGCACCAGCGCGTCTTGTGATGAGTCTTCCTCGTCCTCGGACTCGATACGCCGCCTCATC
CGCTTTTTTGGGGGCGCCCGGGGAGGCGGCGGCGACGGGGACGGGGACGACACGTCCTCCATGGTTGGGG
GACGTCGCGCCGCACCGCGTCCGCGCTCGGGGGTGGTTTCGCGCTGCTCCTCTTCCCGACTGGCCATTTC
CTTCTCCTATAGGCAGAAAAAGATCATGGAGTCAGTCGAGAAGAAGGACAGCCTAACCGCCCCCTCTGAG
TTCGCCACCACCGCCTCCACCGATGCCGCCAACGCGCCTACCACCTTCCCCGTCGAGGCACCCCCGCTTG
AGGAGGAGGAAGTGATTATCGAGCAGGACCCAGGTTTTGTAAGCGAAGACGACGAGGACCGCTCAGTACC
AACAGAGGATAAAAAGCAAGACCAGGACAACGCAGAGGCAAACGAGGAACAAGTCGGGCGGGGGGACGAA
AGGCATGGCGACTACCTAGATGTGGGAGACGACGTGCTGTTGAAGCATCTGCAGCGCCAGTGCGCCATTA
TCTGCGACGCGTTGCAAGAGCGCAGCGATGTGCCCCTCGCCATAGCGGATGTCAGCCTTGCCTACGAACG
CCACCTATTCTCACCGCGCGTACCCCCCAAACGCCAAGAAAACGGCACATGCGAGCCCAACCCGCGCCTC
AACTTCTACCCCGTATTTGCCGTGCCAGAGGTGCTTGCCACCTATCACATCTTTTTCCAAAACTGCAAGA
TACCCCTATCCTGCCGTGCCAACCGCAGCCGAGCGGACAAGCAGCTGGCCTTGCGGCAGGGCGCTGTCAT
ACCTGATATCGCCTCGCTCAACGAAGTGCCAAAAATCTTTGAGGGTCTTGGACGCGACGAGAAGCGCGCG
GCAAACGCTCTGCAACAGGAAAACAGCGAAAATGAAAGTCACTCTGGAGTGTTGGTGGAACTCGAGGGTG
ACAACGCGCGCCTAGCCGTACTAAAACGCAGCATCGAGGTCACCCACTTTGCCTACCCGGCACTTAACCT
ACCCCCCAAGGTCATGAGCACAGTCATGAGTGAGCTGATCGTGCGCCGTGCGCAGCCCCTGGAGAGGGAT
GCAAATTTGCAAGAACAAACAGAGGAGGGCCTACCCGCAGTTGGCGACGAGCAGCTAGCGCGCTGGCTTC
AAACGCGCGAGCCTGCCGACTTGGAGGAGCGACGCAAACTAATGATGGCCGCAGTGCTCGTTACCGTGGA
GCTTGAGTGCATGCAGCGGTTCTTTGCTGACCCGGAGATGCAGCGCAAGCTAGAGGAAACATTGCACTAC
ACCTTTCGACAGGGCTACGTACGCCAGGCCTGCAAGATCTCCAACGTGGAGCTCTGCAACCTGGTCTCCT
ACCTTGGAATTTTGCACGAAAACCGCCTTGGGCAAAACGTGCTTCATTCCACGCTCAAGGGCGAGGCGCG
CCGCGACTACGTCCGCGACTGCGTTTACTTATTTCTATGCTACACCTGGCAGACGGCCATGGGCGTTTGG
CAGCAGTGCTTGGAGGAGTGCAACCTCAAGGAGCTGCAGAAACTGCTAAAGCAAAACTTGAAGGACCTAT
GGACGGCCTTCAACGAGCGCTCCGTGGCCGCGCACCTGGCGGACATCATTTTCCCCGAACGCCTGCTTAA
AACCCTGCAACAGGGTCTGCCAGACTTCACCAGTCAAAGCATGTTGCAGAACTTTAGGAACTTTATCCTA
GAGCGCTCAGGAATCTTGCCCGCCACCTGCTGTGCACTTCCTAGCGACTTTGTGCCCATTAAGTACCGCG
AATGCCCTCCGCCGCTTTGGGGCCACTGCTACCTTCTGCAGCTAGCCAACTACCTTGCCTACCACTCTGA
CATAATGGAAGACGTGAGCGGTGACGGTCTACTGGAGTGTCACTGTCGCTGCAACCTATGCACCCCGCAC
CGCTCCCTGGTTTGCAATTCGCAGCTGCTTAACGAAAGTCAAATTATCGGTACCTTTGAGCTGCAGGGTC
CCTCGCCTGACGAAAAGTCCGCGGCTCCGGGGTTGAAACTCACTCCGGGGCTGTGGACGTCGGCTTACCT
TCGCAAATTTGTACCTGAGGACTACCACGCCCACGAGATTAGGTTCTACGAAGACCAATCCCGCCCGCCT
AATGCGGAGCTTACCGCCTGCGTCATTACCCAGGGCCACATTCTTGGCCAATTGCAAGCCATCAACAAAG
CCCGCCAAGAGTTTCTGCTACGAAAGGGACGGGGGGTTTACTTGGACCCCCAGTCCGGCGAGGAGCTCAA
CCCAATCCCCCCGCCGCCGCAGCCCTATCAGCAGCAGCCGCGGGCCCTTGCTTCCCAGGATGGCACCCAA
AAAGAAGCTGCAGCTGCCGCCGCCACCCACGGACGAGGAGGAATACTGGGACAGTCAGGCAGAGGAGGTT
TTGGACGAGGAGGAGGAGGACATGATGGAAGACTGGGAGAGCCTAGACGAGGAAGCTTCCGAGGTCGAAG
AGGTGTCAGACGAAACACCGTCACCCTCGGTCGCATTCCCCTCGCCGGCGCCCCAGAAATCGGCAACCGG
TTCCAGCATGGCTACAACCTCCGCTCCTCAGGCGCCGCCGGCACTGCCCGTTCGCCGACCCAACCGTAGA
TGGGACACCACTGGAACCAGGGCCGGTAAGTCCAAGCAGCCGCCGCCGTTAGCCCAAGAGCAACAACAGC
GCCAAGGCTACCGCTCATGGCGCGGGCACAAGAACGCCATAGTTGCTTGCTTGCAAGACTGTGGGGGCAA
CATCTCCTTCGCCCGCCGCTTTCTTCTCTACCATCACGGCGTGGCCTTCCCCCGTAACATCCTGCATTAC
TACCGTCATCTCTACAGCCCATACTGCACCGGCGGCAGCGGCAGCAACAGCAGCGGCCACACAGAAGCAA
AGGCGACCGGATAGCAAGACTCTGACAAAGCCCAAGAAATCCACAGCGGCGGCAGCAGCAGGAGGAGGAG
CGCTGCGTCTGGCGCCCAACGAACCCGTATCGACCCGCGAGCTTAGAAACAGGATTTTTCCCACTCTGTA
TGCTATATTTCAACAGAGCAGGGGCCAAGAACAAGAGCTGAAAATAAAAAACAGGTCTCTGCGATCCCTC
ACCCGCAGCTGCCTGTATCACAAAAGCGAAGATCAGCTTCGGCGCACGCTGGAAGACGCGGAGGCTCTCT
TCAGTAAATACTGCGCGCTGACTCTTAAGGACTAGTTTCGCGCCCTTTCTCAAATTTAAGCGCGAAAACT
ACGTCATCTCCAGCGGCCACACCCGGCGCCAGCACCTGTTGTCAGCGCCATTATGAGCAAGGAAATTCCC
ACGCCCTACATGTGGAGTTACCAGCCACAAATGGGACTTGCGGCTGGAGCTGCCCAAGACTACTCAACCC
GAATAAACTACATGAGCGCGGGACCCCACATGATATCCCGGGTCAACGGAATACGCGCCCACCGAAACCG
AATTCTCCTGGAACAGGCGGCTATTACCACCACACCTCGTAATAACCTTAATCCCCGTAGTTGGCCCGCT
GCCCTGGTGTACCAGGAAAGTCCCGCTCCCACCACTGTGGTACTTCCCAGAGACGCCCAGGCCGAAGTTC
AGATGACTAACTCAGGGGCGCAGCTTGCGGGCGGCTTTCGTCACAGGGTGCGGTCGCCCGGGCAGGGTAT
AACTCACCTGACAATCAGAGGGCGAGGTATTCAGCTCAACGACGAGTCGGTGAGCTCCTCGCTTGGTCTC
CGTCCGGACGGGACATTTCAGATCGGCGGCGCCGGCCGCTCTTCATTCACGCCTCGTCAGGCAATCCTAA
CTCTGCAGACCTCGTCCTCTGAGCCGCGCTCTGGAGGCATTGGAACTCTGCAATTTATTGAGGAGTTTGT
GCCATCGGTCTACTTTAACCCCTTCTCGGGACCTCCCGGCCACTATCCGGATCAATTTATTCCTAACTTT
GACGCGGTAAAGGACTCGGCGGACGGCTACGACTGAATGTTAAGTGGAGAGGCAGAGCAACTGCGCCTGA
AACACCTGGTCCACTGTCGCCGCCACAAGTGCTTTGCCCGCGACTCCGGTGAGTTTTGCTACTTTGAATT
GCCCGAGGATCATATCGAGGGCCCGGCGCACGGCGTCCGGCTTACCGCCCAGGGAGAGCTTGCCCGTAGC
CTGATTCGGGAGTTTACCCAGCGCCCCCTGCTAGTTGAGCGGGACAGGGGACCCTGTGTTCTCACTGTGA
TTTGCAACTGTCCTAACCCTGGATTACATCAAGATCTTTGTTGCCATCTCTGTGCTGAGTATAATAAATA
CAGAAATTAAAATATACTGGGGCTCCTATCGCCATCCTGTAAACGCCACCGTCTTCACCCGCCCAAGCAA
ACCAAGGCGAACCTTACCTGGTACTTTTAACATCTCTCCCTCTGTGATTTACAACAGTTTCAACCCAGAC
GGAGTGAGTCTACGAGAGAACCTCTCCGAGCTCAGCTACTCCATCAGAAAAAACACCACCCTCCTTACCT
GCCGGGAACGTACGAGTGCGTCACCGGCCGCTGCACCACACCTACCGCCTGACCGTAAACCAGACTTTTT
CCGGACAGACCTCAATAACTCTGTTTACCAGAACAGGAGGTGAGCTTAGAAAACCCTTAGGGTATTAGGC
CAAAGGCGCAGCTACTGTGGGGTTTATGAACAATTCAAGCAACTCTACGGGCTATTCTAATTCAGGTTTC
TCTAGAAATGGACGGAATTATTACAGAGCAGCGCCTGCTAGAAAGACGCAGGGCAGCGGCCGAGCAACAG
CGCATGAATCAAGAGCTCCAAGACATGGTTAACTTGCACCAGTGCAAAAGGGGTATCTTTTGTCTGGTAA
AGCAGGCCAAAGTCACCTACGACAGTAATACCACCGGACACCGCCTTAGCTACAAGTTGCCAACCAAGCG
TCAGAAATTGGTGGTCATGGTGGGAGAAAAGCCCATTACCATAACTCAGCACTCGGTAGAAACCGAAGGC
TGCATTCACTCACCTTGTCAAGGACCTGAGGATCTCTGCACCCTTATTAAGACCCTGTGCGGTCTCAAAG
ATCTTATTCCCTTTAACTAATAAAAAAAAATAATAAAGCATCACTTACTTAAAATCAGTTAGCAAATTTC
TGTCCAGTTTATTCAGCAGCACCTCCTTGCCCTCCTCCCAGCTCTGGTATTGCAGCTTCCTCCTGGCTGC
AAACTTTCTCCACAATCTAAATGGAATGTCAGTTTCCTCCTGTTCCTGTCCATCCGCACCCACTATCTTC
ATGTTGTTGCAGATGAAGCGCGCAAGACCGTCTGAAGATACCTTCAACCCCGTGTATCCATATGACACGG
AAACCGGTCCTCCAACTGTGCCTTTTCTTACTCCTCCCTTTGTATCCCCCAATGGGTTTCAAGAGAGTCC
CCCTGGGGTACTCTCTTTGCGCCTATCCGAACCTCTAGTTACCTCCAATGGCATGCTTGCGCTCAAAATG
GGCAACGGCCTCTCTCTGGACGAGGCCGGCAACCTTACCTCCCAAAATGTAACCACTGTGAGCCCACCTC
TCAAAAAAACCAAGTCAAACATAAACCTGGAAATATCTGCACCCCTCACAGTTACCTCAGAAGCCCTAAC
TGTGGCTGCCGCCGCACCTCTAATGGTCGCGGGCAACACACTCACCATGCAATCACAGGCCCCGCTAACC
GTGCACGACTCCAAACTTAGCATTGCCACCCAAGGACCCCTCACAGTGTCAGAAGGAAAGCTAGCCCTGC
AAACATCAGGCCCCCTCACCACCACCGATAGCAGTACCCTTACTATCACTGCCTCACCCCCTCTAACTAC
TGCCACTGGTAGCTTGGGCATTGACTTGAAAGAGCCCATTTATACACAAAATGGAAAACTAGGACTAAAG
TACGGGGCTCCTTTGCATGTAACAGACGACCTAAACACTTTGACCGTAGCAACTGGTCCAGGTGTGACTA
TTAATAATACTTCCTTGCAAACTAAAGTTACTGGAGCCTTGGGTTTTGATTCACAAGGCAATATGCAACT
TAATGTAGCAGGAGGACTAAGGATTGATTCTCAAAACAGACGCCTTATACTTGATGTTAGTTATCCGTTT
GATGCTCAAAACCAACTAAATCTAAGACTAGGACAGGGCCCTCTTTTTATAAACTCAGCCCACAACTTGG
ATATTAACTACAACAAAGGCCTTTACTTGTTTACAGCTTCAAACAATTCCAAAAAGCTTGAGGTTAACCT
AAGCACTGCCAAGGGGTTGATGTTTGACGCTACAGCCATAGCCATTAATGCAGGAGATGGGCTTGAATTT
GGTTCACCTAATGCACCAAACACAAATCCCCTCAAAACAAAAATTGGCCATGGCCTAGAATTTGATTCAA
ACAAGGCTATGGTTCCTAAACTAGGAACTGGCCTTAGTTTTGACAGCACAGGTGCCATTACAGTAGGAAA
CAAAAATAATGATAAGCTAACTTTGTGGACCACACCAGCTCCATCTCCTAACTGTAGACTAAATGCAGAG
AAAGATGCTAAACTCACTTTGGTCTTAACAAAATGTGGCAGTCAAATACTTGCTACAGTTTCAGTTTTGG
CTGTTAAAGGCAGTTTGGCTCCAATATCTGGAACAGTTCAAAGTGCTCATCTTATTATAAGATTTGACGA
AAATGGAGTGCTACTAAACAATTCCTTCCTGGACCCAGAATATTGGAACTTTAGAAATGGAGATCTTACT
GAAGGCACAGCCTATACAAACGCTGTTGGATTTATGCCTAACCTATCAGCTTATCCAAAATCTCACGGTA
AAACTGCCAAAAGTAACATTGTCAGTCAAGTTTACTTAAACGGAGACAAAACTAAACCTGTAACACTAAC
CATTACACTAAACGGTACACAGGAAACAGGAGACACAACTCCAAGTGCATACTCTATGTCATTTTCATGG
GACTGGTCTGGCCACAACTACATTAATGAAATATTTGCCACATCCTCTTACACTTTTTCATACATTGCCC
AAGAATAAAGAATCGTTTGTGTTATGTTTCAACGTGTTTATTTTTCAATTGCAGAAAATTTCGAATCATT
TTTCATTCAGTAGTATAGCCCCACCACCACATAGCTTATACAGATCACCGTACCTTAATCAAACTCACAG
AACCCTAGTATTCAACCTGCCACCTCCCTCCCAACACACAGAGTACACAGTCCTTTCTCCCCGGCTGGCC
TTAAAAAGCATCATATCATGGGTAACAGACATATTCTTAGGTGTTATATTCCACACGGTTTCCTGTCGAG
CCAAACGCTCATCAGTGATATTAATAAACTCCCCGGGCAGCTCACTTAAGTTCATGTCGCTGTCCAGCTG
CTGAGCCACAGGCTGCTGTCCAACTTGCGGTTGCTTAACGGGCGGCGAAGGAGAAGTCCACGCCTACATG
GGGGTAGAGTCATAATCGTGCATCAGGATAGGGCGGTGGTGCTGCAGCAGCGCGCGAATAAACTGCTGCC
GCCGCCGCTCCGTCCTGCAGGAATACAACATGGCAGTGGTCTCCTCAGCGATGATTCGCACCGCCCGCAG
CATAAGGCGCCTTGTCCTCCGGGCACAGCAGCGCACCCTGATCTCACTTAAATCAGCACAGTAACTGCAG
CACAGCACCACAATATTGTTCAAAATCCCACAGTGCAAGGCGCTGTATCCAAAGCTCATGGCGGGGACCA
CAGAACCCACGTGGCCATCATACCACAAGCGCAGGTAGATTAAGTGGCGACCCCTCATAAACACGCTGGA
CATAAACATTACCTCTTTTGGCATGTTGTAATTCACCACCTCCCGGTACCATATAAACCTCTGATTAAAC
ATGGCGCCATCCACCACCATCCTAAACCAGCTGGCCAAAACCTGCCCGCCGGCTATACACTGCAGGGAAC
CGGGACTGGAACAATGACAGTGGAGAGCCCAGGACTCGTAACCATGGATCATCATGCTCGTCATGATATC
AATGTTGGCACAACACAGGCACACGTGCATACACTTCCTCAGGATTACAAGCTCCTCCCGCGTTAGAACC
ATATCCCAGGGAACAACCCATTCCTGAATCAGCGTAAATCCCACACTGCAGGGAAGACCTCGCACGTAAC
TCACGTTGTGCATTGTCAAAGTGTTACATTCGGGCAGCAGCGGATGATCCTCCAGTATGGTAGCGCGGGT
TTCTGTCTCAAAAGGAGGTAGACGATCCCTACTGTACGGAGTGCGCCGAGACAACCGAGATCGTGTTGGT
CGTAGTGTCATGCCAAATGGAACGCCGGACGTAGTCATATTTCCTGAAGCAAAACCAGGTGCGGGCGTGA
CAAACAGATCTGCGTCTCCGGTCTCGCCGCTTAGATCGCTCTGTGTAGTAGTTGTAGTATATCCACTCTC
TCAAAGCATCCAGGCGCCCCCTGGCTTCGGGTTCTATGTAAACTCCTTCATGCGCCGCTGCCCTGATAAC
ATCCACCACCGCAGAATAAGCCACACCCAGCCAACCTACACATTCGTTCTGCGAGTCACACACGGGAGGA
GCGGGAAGAGCTGGAAGAACCATGTTTTTTTTTTTATTCCAAAAGATTATCCAAAACCTCAAAATGAAGA
TCTATTAAGTGAACGCGCTCCCCTCCGGTGGCGTGGTCAAACTCTACAGCCAAAGAACAGATAATGGCAT
TTGTAAGATGTTGCACAATGGCTTCCAAAAGGCAAACGGCCCTCACGTCCAAGTGGACGTAAAGGCTAAA
CCCTTCAGGGTGAATCTCCTCTATAAACATTCCAGCACCTTCAACCATGCCCAAATAATTCTCATCTCGC
CACCTTCTCAATATATCTCTAAGCAAATCCCGAATATTAAGTCCGGCCATTGTAAAAATCTGCTCCAGAG
CGCCCTCCACCTTCAGCCTCAAGCAGCGAATCATGATTGCAAAAATTCAGGTTCCTCACAGACCTGTATA
AGATTCAAAAGCGGAACATTAACAAAAATACCGCGATCCCGTAGGTCCCTTCGCAGGGCCAGCTGAACAT
AATCGTGCAGGTCTGCACGGACCAGCGCGGCCACTTCCCCGCCAGGAACCATGACAAAAGAACCCACACT
GATTATGACACGCATACTCGGAGCTATGCTAACCAGCGTAGCCCCGATGTAAGCTTGTTGCATGGGCGGC
GATATAAAATGCAAGGTGCTGCTCAAAAAATCAGGCAAAGCCTCGCGCAAAAAAGAAAGCACATCGTAGT
CATGCTCATGCAGATAAAGGCAGGTAAGCTCCGGAACCACCACAGAAAAAGACACCATTTTTCTCTCAAA
CATGTCTGCGGGTTTCTGCATAAACACAAAATAAAATAACAAAAAAACATTTAAACATTAGAAGCCTGTC
TTACAACAGGAAAAACAACCCTTATAAGCATAAGACGGACTACGGCCATGCCGGCGTGACCGTAAAAAAA
CTGGTCACCGTGATTAAAAAGCACCACCGACAGCTCCTCGGTCATGTCCGGAGTCATAATGTAAGACTCG
GTAAACACATCAGGTTGATTCACATCGGTCAGTGCTAAAAAGCGACCGAAATAGCCCGGGGGAATACATA
CCCGCAGGCGTAGAGACAACATTACAGCCCCCATAGGAGGTATAACAAAATTAATAGGAGAGAAAAACAC
ATAAACACCTGAAAAACCCTCCTGCCTAGGCAAAATAGCACCCTCCCGCTCCAGAACAACATACAGCGCT
TCCACAGCGGCAGCCATAACAGTCAGCCTTACCAGTAAAAAAGAAAACCTATTAAAAAAACACCACTCGA
CACGGCACCAGCTCAATCAGTCACAGTGTAAAAAAGGGCCAAGTGCAGAGCGAGTATATATAGGACTAAA
AAATGACGTAACGGTTAAAGTCCACAAAAAACACCCAGAAAACCGCACGCGAACCTACGCCCAGAAACGA
AAGCCAAAAAACCCACAACTTCCTCAAATCGTCACTTCCGTTTTCCCACGTTACGTCACTTCCCATTTTA
AGAAAACTACAATTCCCAACACATACAAGTTACTCCGCCCTAAAACCTACGTCACCCGCCCCGTTCCCAC
GCCCCGCGCCACGTCACAAACTCCACCCCCTCATTATCATATTGGCTTCAATCCAAAATAAGGTATATTA
TTGATGATGTTAATTAATTTAAATCCGCATGCGATATCGAGCTCTCCCGGGAATTCGGATCTGCGACGCG
AGGCTGGATGGCCTTCCCCATTATGATTCTTCTCGCTTCCGGCGGCATCGGGATGCCCGCGTTGCAGGCC
ATGCTGTCCAGGCAGGTAGATGACGACCATCAGGGACAGCTTCAAGGCCAGCAAAAGGCCAGGAACCGTA
AAAAGGCCGCGTTGCTGGCGTTTTTCCATAGGCTCCGCCCCCCTGACGAGCATCACAAAAATCGACGCTC
AAGTCAGAGGTGGCGAAACCCGACAGGACTATAAAGATACCAGGCGTTTCCCCCTGGAAGCTCCCTCGTG
CGCTCTCCTGTTCCGACCCTGCCGCTTACCGGATACCTGTCCGCCTTTCTCCCTTCGGGAAGCGTGGCGC
TTTCTCATAGCTCACGCTGTAGGTATCTCAGTTCGGTGTAGGTCGTTCGCTCCAAGCTGGGCTGTGTGCA
CGAACCCCCCGTTCAGCCCGACCGCTGCGCCTTATCCGGTAACTATCGTCTTGAGTCCAACCCGGTAAGA
CACGACTTATCGCCACTGGCAGCAGCCACTGGTAACAGGATTAGCAGAGCGAGGTATGTAGGCGGTGCTA
CAGAGTTCTTGAAGTGGTGGCCTAACTACGGCTACACTAGAAGGACAGTATTTGGTATCTGCGCTCTGCT
GAAGCCAGTTACCTTCGGAAAAAGAGTTGGTAGCTCTTGATCCGGCAAACAAACCACCGCTGGTAGCGGT
GGTTTTTTTGTTTGCAAGCAGCAGATTACGCGCAGAAAAAAAGGATCTCAAGAAGATCCTTTGATCTTTT
CTACGGGGTCTGACGCTCAGTGGAACGAAAACTCACGTTAAGGGATTTTGGTCATGAGATTATCAAAAAG
GATCTTCACCTAGATCCTTTTAAATCAATCTAAAGTATATATGAGTAAACTTGGTCTGACAGTTACCAAT
GCTTAATCAGTGAGGCACCTATCTCAGCGATCTGTCTATTTCGTTCATCCATAGTTGCCTGACTCCCCGT
CGTGTAGATAACTACGATACGGGAGGGCTTACCATCTGGCCCCAGTGCTGCAATGATACCGCGAGACCCA
CGCTCACCGGCTCCAGATTTATCAGCAATAAACCAGCCAGCCGGAAGGGCCGAGCGCAGAAGTGGTCCTG
CAACTTTATCCGCCTCCATCCAGTCTATTAATTGTTGCCGGGAAGCTAGAGTAAGTAGTTCGCCAGTTAA
TAGTTTGCGCAACGTTGTTGCCATTGCTACAGGCATCGTGGTGTCACGCTCGTCGTTTGGTATGGCTTCA
TTCAGCTCCGGTTCCCAACGATCAAGGCGAGTTACATGATCCCCCATGTTGTGCAAAAAAGCGGTTAGCT
CCTTCGGTCCTCCGATCGTTGTCAGAAGTAAGTTGGCCGCAGTGTTATCACTCATGGTTATGGCAGCACT
GCATAATTCTCTTACTGTCATGCCATCCGTAAGATGCTTTTCTGTGACTGGTGAGTACTCAACCAAGTCA
TTCTGAGAATAGTGTATGCGGCGACCGAGTTGCTCTTGCCCGGCGTCAACACGGGATAATACCGCGCCAC
ATAGCAGAACTTTAAAAGTGCTCATCATTGGAAAACGTTCTTCGGGGCGAAAACTCTCAAGGATCTTACC
GCTGTTGAGATCCAGTTCGATGTAACCCACTCGTGCACCCAACTGATCTTCAGCATCTTTTACTTTCACC
AGCGTTTCTGGGTGAGCAAAAACAGGAAGGCAAAATGCCGCAAAAAAGGGAATAAGGGCGACACGGAAAT
GTTGAATACTCATACTCTTCCTTTTTCAATATTATTGAAGCATTTATCAGGGTTATTGTCTCATGAGCGG
ATACATATTTGAATGTATTTAGAAAAATAAACAAATAGGGGTTCCGCGCACATTTCCCCGAAAAGTGCCA
CCTGACGTCTAAGAAACCATTATTATCATGACATTAACCTATAAAAATAGGCGTATCACGAGGCCCTTTC
GTCTTCAAGAATTGGATCCGAATTCCCGGGAGAGCTCGATATCGCATGCGGATTTAAATTAATTAACATC
ATCAATAATATACCTTATTTTGGATTGAAGCCAATATGATAATGAGGGGGTGGAGTTTGTGACGTGGCGC
GGGGCGTGGGAACGGGGCGGGTGACGTAGTAGTGTGGCGGAAGTGTGATGTTGCAAGTGTGGCGGAACAC
ATGTAAGCGACGGATGTGGCAAAAGTGACGTTTTTGGTGTGCGCCGGTGTACACAGGAAGTGACAATTTT
CGCGCGGTTTTAGGCGGATGTTGTAGTAAATTTGGGCGTAACCGAGTAAGATTTGGCCATTTTCGCGGGA
AAACTGAATAAGAGGAAGTGAAATCTGAATAATTTTGTGTTACTCATAGCGCGTAATATTTGTCTAGGGC
CGCGGGGACTTTGACCGTTTACGTGGAGACTCGCCCAGGTGTTTTTCTCAGGTGTTTTCCGCGTTCCGGG
TCAAAGTTGGCGTTTTATTATTATAGTCAGTCGAAGCTTGGATCCGGTACCTCTAGAATTCTCGAGCGGC
CGCTAGCGACATCGGATCTCCCGATCCCCTATGGTGCACTCTCAGTACAATCTGCTCTGATGCCGCATAG
TTAAGCCAGTATCTGCTCCCTGCTTGTGTGTTGGAGGTCGCTGAGTAGTGCGCGAGCAAAATTTAAGCTA
CAACAAGGCAAGGCTTGACCGACAATTGCATGAAGAATCTGCTTAGGGTTAGGCGTTTTGCGCTGCTTCG
CGATGTACGGGCCAGATATACGCGTTGACATTGATTATTGACTAGTTATTAATAGTAATCAATTACGGGG
TCATTAGTTCATAGCCCATATATGGAGTTCCGCGTTACATAACTTACGGTAAATGGCCCGCCTGGCTGAC
CGCCCAACGACCCCCGCCCATTGACGTCAATAATGACGTATGTTCCCATAGTAACGCCAATAGGGACTTT
CCATTGACGTCAATGGGTGGAGTATTTACGGTAAACTGCCCACTTGGCAGTACATCAAGTGTATCATATG
CCAAGTACGCCCCCTATTGACGTCAATGACGGTAAATGGCCCGCCTGGCATTATGCCCAGTACATGACCT
TATGGGACTTTCCTACTTGGCAGTACATCTACGTATTAGTCATCGCTATTACCATGGTGATGCGGTTTTG
GCAGTACATCAATGGGCGTGGATAGCGGTTTGACTCACGGGGATTTCCAAGTCTCCACCCCATTGACGTC
AATGGGAGTTTGTTTTGGCACCAAAATCAACGGGACTTTCCAAAATGTCGTAACAACTCCGCCCCATTGA
CGCAAATGGGCGGTAGGCGTGTACGGTGGGAGGTCTATATAAGCAGAGCTCTCTGGCTAACTAGAGAACC
CACTGCTTACTGGCTTATCGAAATTAATACGACTCACTATAGGGAGACCCAAGCTGGCTAGTTAAGCTAT
CAACAAGTTTGTACAAAAAAGCAGGCTATGGCGGGCTGGATTCAGGCCCAGCAGCTTCAGGGAGATGCCC
TGCGCCAGATGCAAGTGTTGTATGGGCAGCATTTCCCCATCGAGGTCCGGCACTACCTGGCCCAGTGGAT
CGAGAGCCAGCCGTGGGATGCTATTGACTTGGATAATCCCCAGGACCGAGGTCAGGCCACCCAACTCCTG
GAGGGCCTGGTGCAGGAGCTGCAGAAGAAGGCGGAGCACCAGGTGGGGGAAGATGGGTTTTTGCTGAAGA
TCAAGCTGGGGCACTATGCCACACAGCTCCAGAACACGTATGACCGCTGTCCCATGGAGCTGGTTCGCTG
TATCCGTCACATTCTGTACAACGAACAGAGGCTGGTTCGCGAAGCCAACAATTGCAGCTCCCCTGCTGGT
GTCCTGGTTGACGCCATGTCCCAGAAGCACCTTCAGATCAACCAAAGGTTTGAGGAGCTGCGCCTGATCA
CACAGGACACGGAGAACGAGCTGAAGAAGCTGCAGCAGACCCAAGAGTACTTCATCATCCAGTACCAGGA
GAGCCTGCGGATCCAAGCTCAGTTTGCCCAGCTGGGCCAGCTGAACCCCCAGGAGCGCATGAGCAGGGAG
ACGGCCCTCCAGCAGAAGCAAGTGTCCCTGGAGACCTGGCTGCAGCGAGAGGCACAGACACTGCAGCAGT
ACCGAGTGGAGCTGGCTGAGAAGCACCAGAAGACCCTGCAGCTGCTGCGGAAGCAGCAGACCATCATCCT
GGACGACGAGCTGATCCAGTGGAAGCGGAGACAGCAGCTGGCCGGGAACGGGGGTCCCCCCGAGGGCAGC
CTGGACGTGCTGCAGTCCTGGTGTGAGAAGCTGGCCGAGATCATCTGGCAGAACCGGCAGCAGATCCGCA
GGGCTGAGCACCTGTGCCAGCAGCTGCCCATCCCAGGCCCCGTGGAGGAGATGCTGGCTGAGGTCAACGC
CACCATCACGGACATCATCTCAGCTCTGGTCACCAGCACGTTCATCATCGAGAAGCAGCCTCCTCAGGTC
CTGAAGACCCAGACCAAGTTTGCGGCCACCGTGCGCCTGCTGGTGGGGGGAAAGCTGAATGTGCACATGA
ACCCCCCGCAGGTGAAGGCGACCATCATCAGCGAGCAGCAGGCCAAGTCCCTGCTCAAGAATGAGAACAC
CCGCAATGAGTGCAGCGGCGAGATCCTGAACAACTGTTGCGTCATGGAGTACCACCAGGCCACTGGCACG
CTCAGCGCCCACTTCAGAAACATGTCACTGAAAAGAATCAAGCGCGCCGACAGGCGTGGTGCAGAGTCGG
TGACGGAGGAGAAGTTCACAGTCCTGTTTGAGTCTCAGTTCAGCGTTGGCAGCAACGAGCTGGTGTTCCA
GGTGAAGACCCTGTCCCTCCCTGTGGTCGTTATCGTCCATGGCAGCCAGGACCACAATGCTACTGCCACC
GTGCTGTGGGACAATGCCTTTGCTGAGCCGGGCAGGGTGCCATTTGCTGTGCCTGACAAGGTGCTGTGGC
CGCAGCTGTGTGAAGCGCTCAACATGAAATTCAAGGCTGAAGTACAGAGCAACCGGGGCTTGACCAAAGA
GAACCTCGTGTTCCTGGCACAGAAACTGTTCAACATCAGCAGCAACCACCTCGAGGACTACAACAGCATG
TCTGTGTCCTGGTCCCAGTTCAACCGGGAGAACTTGCCCGGCTGGAACTACACCTTCTGGCAGTGGTTCG
ACGGGGTGATGGAGGTGCTGAAGAAGCACCATAAGCCCCATTGGAATGATGGGGCTATCCTGGGTTTCGT
GAACAAGCAACAGGCCCACGACCTGCTCATCAACAAGCCGGACGGGACCTTCCTGCTGCGCTTCAGTGAC
TCGGAAATCGGGGGCATCACCATTGCTTGGAAGTTTGACTCTCCGGACCGAAACCTCTGGAATCTGAAGC
CATTCACGACGCGAGATTTCTCCATTCGGTCCCTGGCCGACCGGCTGGGGGACCTGAACTACCTTATCTA
CGTGTTCCCAGACCGACCCAAGGACGAGGTCTTTGCCAAGTATTACACTCCTGTACTTGCGAAAGCAGTT
GACGGATACGTGAAGCCACAGATCAAGCAAGTGGTCCCTGAGTTCGTCAATGCATCCACAGATGCCGGAG
CCAGCGCCACCTACATGGACCAGGCTCCTTCCCCAGTCGTGTGCCCTCAACCTCACTACAACATGTACCC
ACCCAACCCTGACCCTGTCCTTGACCAAGATGGCGAGTTTGACCTGGATGAGAGCATGGATGTTGCCAGG
CACGTGGAAGAACTTTTACGCCGGCCCATGGACAGTCTCGACGCCCGCCTCTCCCCACCTGCTGGTCTCT
TCACCTCCGCGAGAGTCGACTACAAGGACGACGATGACAAGTAGAAGCTTCTAGATAAGATATCCGATCC
ACCGGATCTAGATAACTGATCATAATCAGCCATACCACATTTGTAGAGGTTTTACTTGCTTTAAAAAACC
TCCCACACCTCCCCCTGAACCTGAAACATAAAATGAATGCAATTGTTGTTGTTAACTTGTTTATTGCAGC
TTATAATGGTTACAAATAAAGCAATAGCATCACAAATTTCACAAATAAAGCATTTTTTTCACTGCATTCT
AGTTGTGGTTTGTCCAAACTCATCAATGTATCTTAACGCGGAGGTTTATCGACGATCTGCTAGTGATTAA
TAGTAATCAATTACGGGGTCATTAGTTCATAGCCCATATATGGAGTTCCG
Features (pLannotate 1.2.2; 52 found; start..end, strand, type, name):
      1..304     +  enhancer       CMV enhancer: human cytomegalovirus immediate early enhancer
    305..508     +  promoter       CMV promoter: human cytomegalovirus (CMV) immediate early promoter
    553..1272    +  CDS            EGFP: the original enhanced GFP (Yang et al., 1996) mammalian codon-optimized
   1273..1297    -  protein_bind   attB2: mutant version of attB; recombination site for the Gateway® BP reaction BP Clonase™
   1323..1364    +  CDS            V5 tag: epitope tag from simian virus 5
   1448..1496    +  polyA_signal   HSV TK poly(A) signal: herpes simplex virus thymidine kinase polyadenylation signal (Cole and Stacy, 1985)
   1778..2197    +  CDS            IX: CAP9_ADE05 - Experimental evidence at protein level: Swiss-Prot protein existence level 1. Structural component of the virion that acts as a cement protein on the capsid exterior and forms triskelion structures consisting of three molecules that stabilize three hexon trimers at the center of each icosahedral facet and fixes the peripentonal hexons. Dispensable for assembly. During virus entry, recruits the anterograde motor kinesin-1 to the capsid docked at the nuclear pore complex thereby subjecting the docked capsid to a pulling force. The resulting tension leads to capsid disruption, disper
   2284..3513    -  CDS            IVa2 (fragment): PKG1_ADEM1 - Protein inferred from homology: Swiss-Prot protein existence level 3. Component of the packaging machinery which encapsidates the viral DNA into preformed capsids and transcriptional activator of the viral major late promoter (MLP). Binds, along with packaging proteins 2 and 3, to the specific packaging sequence on the left end of viral genomic DNA and displays ATPase activity thereby providing the power stroke of the packaging machinery. The activity of packaging protein IVa2 is stimulated by protein 33K which acts as a terminase. May be the protein that pumps DNA into the capsid
   3369..6536    -  CDS            POL: DPOL_ADE05 - Experimental evidence at protein level: Swiss-Prot protein existence level 1. Eukaryotic-type DNA polymerase involved in viral genomic replication. DNA synthesis is protein primed, and acts in a strand displacement replication. Assembles in complex with viral pTP, DBP, host NFIA and host POU2F1/OCT1 on viral origin of replication. The polymerase covalently transfers dCMP onto pTP, thereby initiating complementary strand synthesis. From Human adenovirus C serotype 5 (HAdV-5) (Human adenovirus 5).
   6755..8758    -  CDS            PTP: TERM_ADE05 - Experimental evidence at protein level: Swiss-Prot protein existence level 1. Protein covalently bound to the viral DNA that acts as a primer for viral genomic replication by DNA strand displacement. Assembles on the viral origin of replication in an initiation complex with viral polymerase, DBP, host NFIA and host POU2F1/OCT1. During initiation, the polymerase covalently couples the first dCTP with Ser- 580 of pTP. The terminal protein stimulates the template activity over 20 fold compared to protein-free templates. Neo-synthesized viral genomes are linked to two preterminal prot
   8789..8945    +  ncRNA          VA: Accession: RF00102 - VA RNA
   9044..9201    +  ncRNA          VA: Accession: RF00102 - VA RNA
   9219..10463   +  CDS            L1: PKG3_ADE05 - Experimental evidence at protein level: Swiss-Prot protein existence level 1. Involved in viral genome packaging through its interaction with packaging proteins 1 and 2. After proteolytic cleavage by adenovirus protease, L1 52/55k protein is removed from the capsid during viral maturation. From Human adenovirus C serotype 5 (HAdV-5) (Human adenovirus 5).
  10487..12241   +  CDS            CAP3_ADE05: Experimental evidence at protein level: Swiss-Prot protein existence level 1. Structural component of the virion that acts as a cement protein on the capsid exterior and which mediates the interactions between the hexons, including the peripentonal hexons, and reaches all the way to the penton vertices. Two hexon linking proteins IIIa, one from each facet, stabilize the unique edge interface between a pair of facets. As the virus enters the host cell, hexon linking proteins IIIa are shed concomitant with virion acidification in the endosome. During virus assembly, seems to play a role in the s
  12326..14038   +  CDS            L2: CAPSP_ADE05 - Experimental evidence at protein level: Swiss-Prot protein existence level 1. Major capsid protein that self-associates to form penton base pentamers, each in the shape of a pentagon, situated at the 12 vertices of the pseudo T=25 capsid. Involved in virus secondary attachment to host cell after initial attachment by the fiber protein. Binds host integrin heterodimer ITGAV-ITGB5 (alphaV-beta5) thereby triggering clathrin-mediated endocytosis of virions. Mediates initial virus attachment to CXADR-negative cells. Binding to integrins ITGAV-ITGB5 also seems to induce macropinocytosi
  14048..14641   +  CDS            L2: NP_ADE02 - Experimental evidence at protein level: Swiss-Prot protein existence level 1. Plays a role in the inhibition of host immune response within the nucleus. Interacts with cellular nucleosomes and immobilizes the host immune danger signal HMGB1 on chromatin. In turn, prevents HMGB1 release out of the cell and thus decreases inflammation. Plays also a role in the wrapping and condensation of the viral DNA. May also promote viral genome import into the nucleus. From Human adenovirus C serotype 2 (HAdV-2) (Human adenovirus 2).
  14714..15817   +  CDS            L2: CORE5_ADE05 - Experimental evidence at protein level: Swiss-Prot protein existence level 1. Associates loosely with the viral DNA to form an outer shell around the nucleoprotein-DNA complex and links it with the capsid by binding the endosome lysis protein. Dissociates from the viral genome during entry. Might be involved in nuclear capsid assembly of the viral particles through its association with NPM1/nucleophosmin. From Human adenovirus C serotype 5 (HAdV-5) (Human adenovirus 5).
  15848..16087   +  CDS            COR10_ADE02: Experimental evidence at protein level: Swiss-Prot protein existence level 1. [Pre-core protein X]: Interacts with the viral DNA and aids in tightly condensing it within the capsid. Cleavage of pre-core protein X may serve to partially relax this structure within the mature virion prior to its entry into the nucleus. From Human adenovirus C serotype 2 (HAdV-2) (Human adenovirus 2).
  16173..16922   +  CDS            L3: CAP6_ADE05 - Experimental evidence at protein level: Swiss-Prot protein existence level 1. [Protease cofactor]: Cofactor that activates the viral protease. Binds to viral protease in a 1:1 ratio. From Human adenovirus C serotype 5 (HAdV-5) (Human adenovirus 5).
  17011..19866   +  CDS            L3 (sequence partly withheld): CAPSH_ADE05 - Experimental evidence at protein level: Swiss-Prot protein existence level 1. Major capsid protein that self-associates to form 240 hexon trimers, each in the shape of a hexagon, building most of the pseudo T=25 capsid. Assembled into trimeric units with the help of the chaperone shutoff protein. Transported by pre-protein VI to the nucleus where it associates with other structural proteins to form an empty capsid. Might be involved, through its interaction with host dyneins, in the intracellular microtubule-dependent transport of incoming viral capsid to the nucleus. From Human
  19902..20513   +  CDS            L3: PRO_ADE05 - Experimental evidence at transcript level: Swiss-Prot protein existence level 2. Cleaves viral precursor proteins (pTP, pIIIa, pVI, pVII, pVIII, and pX) inside newly assembled particles giving rise to mature virions. Protease complexed to its cofactor slides along the viral DNA to specifically locate and cleave the viral precursors. Mature virions have a weakened organization compared to the unmature virions, thereby facilitating subsequent uncoating. Without maturation, the particle lacks infectivity and is unable to uncoat. Late in adenovirus infection, in the cytoplasm, may part
  20615..22201   -  CDS            DBP: DNB2_ADE05 - Experimental evidence at protein level: Swiss-Prot protein existence level 1. Plays a role in the elongation phase of viral strand displacement replication by unwinding the template in an ATP- independent fashion, employing its capacity to form multimers. Also enhances the rate of initiation. Released from template upon second strand synthesis. Assembles in complex with viral pTP, viral pol, host NFIA and host POU2F1/OCT1 on viral origin of replication. Covers the whole ssDNA genome during synthesis. The complementary strand synthesis induces its relese from DNA template. May inhi
  22230..24650   +  CDS            L4: SHUT_ADE05 - Experimental evidence at protein level: Swiss-Prot protein existence level 1. Protein that inhibits host translation while promoting late viral translation by ribosome shunting. Blocks host cap-dependent translation by binding to eIF4G, displacing MKNK1 from cap initiation complexes and preventing EIF4E phosphorylation. Binds to the tripartite leader sequence of viral late mRNAs and recruits host eIF4G, PABPC1/poly-A binding protein and 40S ribosomes subunits on viral mRNAs, allowing ribosome shunting and efficient translation of late viral mRNAs even though conventional translati
  24863..25246   +  CDS            SF33K_ADE02 (fragment): Experimental evidence at protein level: Swiss-Prot protein existence level 1. Probably functions as the small terminase that is part of the molecular motor that translocates genomic DNA in empty capsid during DNA packaging. This motor is located at a unique vertex and comprises at least the IVa2 ATPase, the small terminase 33K and probably a portal. Forms a ring-like structure of about 17 nm in which genomic DNA is translocated into the capsid. Stimulates IVa2 ATPase activity in the presence of the viral genome. Once the DNA is packaged, the terminase detaches: the 33K protein is present in th
  25337..26017   +  CDS            L4: CAP8_ADE02 - Experimental evidence at protein level: Swiss-Prot protein existence level 1. [Hexon-linking protein-C]: Structural component of the virion that acts as a cement protein on the capsid interior and which glue the peripentonal hexons and group-of-nine hexons together. From Human adenovirus C serotype 2 (HAdV-2) (Human adenovirus 2).
  26021..26341   +  CDS            E312_ADE02: Experimental evidence at protein level: Swiss-Prot protein existence level 1. From Human adenovirus C serotype 2 (HAdV-2) (Human adenovirus 2).
  26756..27121   +  CDS            E3145_ADE02: Experimental evidence at protein level: Swiss-Prot protein existence level 1. May prevent Nf-kappaB activation by immune signals like Tumor necrosis factor, presumably by inhibiting NFKB1 dimer DNA-binding. May act directly at the TNF receptor to inhibit signaling. From Human adenovirus C serotype 2 (HAdV-2) (Human adenovirus 2).
  27152..27316   -  CDS            UXP_ADE05 (fragment): Experimental evidence at transcript level: Swiss-Prot protein existence level 2. Might play a role in viral replication since it is associated with viral replication centers. Seems to have an effect on DBP localization. From Human adenovirus C serotype 5 (HAdV-5) (Human adenovirus 5).
  27327..29069   +  CDS            SPIKE_ADE05: Experimental evidence at protein level: Swiss-Prot protein existence level 1. Forms spikes that protrude from each vertex of the icosahedral capsid. Interacts with host coxsackievirus and adenovirus receptor CXADR located at the cell tight junctions to provide virion initial attachment to target cell. The fiber protein binds to CXADR with a higher affinity than CXADR binds to itself, thereby blocking the cell-cell adhesion function of CXADR dimers and leading to local disruption of the tight junction. Fiber protein present on neo- synthesized particles may thus disrupt the junctional integrity
  29202..29279   -  CDS            E417_ADE03: Protein predicted: Swiss-Prot protein existence level 4. From Human adenovirus B serotype 3 (HAdV-3) (Human adenovirus 3).
  29481..30362   -  CDS            E434_ADE02: Experimental evidence at protein level: Swiss-Prot protein existence level 1. Plays a major role to prevent cellular inhibition of viral genome replication by nuclear bodies. Assembles an SCF-like E3 ubiquitin ligase complex based on the cellular proteins ELOB, ELOC, CUL5 and RBX1, in cooperation with viral E1B-55K. This viral RING-type ligase ubiquitinates cellular substrates prior to proteasomal degradation: p53/TP53, LIG4, MRE11-RAD50-NBS1 (MRN) complex, ITGA3, DAXX and BLM. From Human adenovirus C serotype 2 (HAdV-2) (Human adenovirus 2).
  30641..30988   -  CDS            E411_ADE05: Experimental evidence at protein level: Swiss-Prot protein existence level 1. From Human adenovirus C serotype 5 (HAdV-5) (Human adenovirus 5).
  30988..31377   -  CDS            E4RF2_ADE02: Protein predicted: Swiss-Prot protein existence level 4. From Human adenovirus C serotype 2 (HAdV-2) (Human adenovirus 2).
  31428..31811   -  CDS            E4RF1_ADE02: Experimental evidence at protein level: Swiss-Prot protein existence level 1. May modulate tight-junctions functions of infected cells through interactions with PDZ proteins. E4 ORF1 has ben show for Adenovirus 9 to interact with protein involved in tight junction regulation. May play a role in mTOR activation by activating PI3- kinase, thus overriding cellular checkpoint for translation. From Human adenovirus C serotype 2 (HAdV-2) (Human adenovirus 2).
  32121..32223   -  repeat_region  ITR: inverted terminal repeat of human adenovirus serotype 5 inverted
  32277..32401   +  CDS            TcR (fragment): tetracycline efflux protein; tet; confers resistance to tetracycline
  32447..33035   -  rep_origin     ori: high-copy-number ColE1/pMB1/pBR322/pUC origin of replication
  33187..34047   -  CDS            AmpR: β-lactamase; bla; confers resistance to ampicillin, carbenicillin, and related antibiotics
  34048..34152   -  promoter       AmpR promoter: bla
  34311..34413   +  repeat_region  ITR: inverted terminal repeat of human adenovirus serotype 5 inverted
  34501..34651   +  misc_signal    Ad5 Ψ: packaging signal for adenovirus serotype 5
  34834..34886   -  misc_feature   bom (fragment): basis of mobility region from pBR322
  35041..35420   +  enhancer       CMV enhancer: human cytomegalovirus immediate early enhancer
  35421..35624   +  promoter       CMV promoter: human cytomegalovirus (CMV) immediate early promoter
  35620..35653   +  LTR            5' LTR (truncated) (fragment): truncated 5' long terminal repeat (LTR) from HIV-1
  35669..35687   +  promoter       T7 promoter: promoter for bacteriophage T7 RNA polymerase
  35717..35741   +  protein_bind   attB1: mutant version of attB; recombination site for the Gateway® BP reaction BP Clonase™
  35742..38108   +  CDS            Stat5a: STA5A_MOUSE - Also known as Mgf, Mpf. Experimental evidence at protein level: Swiss-Prot protein existence level 1. Carries out a dual function: signal transduction and activation of transcription. Mediates cellular responses to the cytokine KITLG/SCF and other growth factors. May mediate cellular responses to activated FGFR1, FGFR2, FGFR3 and FGFR4. Binds to the GAS element and activates PRL-induced transcription. Regulates the expression of milk proteins during lactation. From Mus musculus (Mouse).
  38115..38135   +  CDS            FLAG (fragment): FLAG® epitope tag, followed by an enterokinase cleavage site
  38181..38265   +  CDS            large T antigen (fragment): large T antigen from SV40 (simian virus 40)
  38288..38409   +  polyA_signal   SV40 poly(A) signal: SV40 polyadenylation signal
  38434..38494   +  enhancer       CMV enhancer (fragment): human cytomegalovirus immediate early enhancer
