[The description below was written by a language model from this plasmid's Addgene catalogue record, the feature table of its GenBank file and pLannotate feature annotations shown in this document.]
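Description:
pAD-CMV-STAT5A-CMV-GFP is a roughly 38.5 kb adenoviral expression plasmid built on Invitrogen's pAd/CMV/V5-DEST Gateway destination backbone. It carries most of the human adenovirus serotype 5 genome: the left end with an inverted terminal repeat and the Ψ packaging signal, then the remainder of the genome through the other ITR. The region between wild-type bases 458 and 3513, which corresponds to E1, is absent, and the record notes that E3 is deleted. The late structural genes (hexon, penton base, fiber, protein IX), the replication genes (polymerase, pTP, DBP), the VA RNAs and E4 reading frames remain. A vector lacking E1 is normally replication-incompetent and is packaged in a complementing cell line, though the record names no line. In bacteria the plasmid is maintained through a pUC-type origin and selected with ampicillin via the bla gene and promoter.

The payload lies between the attB1 and attB2 sites left by Gateway recombination and comprises two tandem expression units in the same orientation. The backbone's CMV enhancer/promoter, followed by a T7 promoter, drives mouse Stat5a with a C-terminal FLAG tag, ending at an SV40 polyadenylation signal. A second CMV enhancer/promoter then drives EGFP, which appears to use the backbone's HSV TK poly(A) signal downstream of attB2. The backbone V5 epitope sits after attB2, but the record lists only FLAG as a tag. Because STAT5A and GFP are made from independent transcripts, GFP marks transduced cells without being fused to the transcription factor. The stated purpose is adenoviral expression of STAT5A with GFP co-expression, and the associated study concerned STAT5 activation in the dermal papilla during hair follicle growth phase induction.
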