Addgene plasmid #83251: pAD-CMV-STAT5A-CMV-GFP
Purpose: Adenoviral expression of STAT5A with co-expression of GFP
Depositing lab: Andrew Brooks. Depositing organization: University of Queensland. Publication: STAT5 Activation in the Dermal Papilla Is Important for Hair Follicle Growth Phase Induction. Legrand JM, Roy E, Ellis JJ, Francois M, Brooks AJ, Khosrotehrani K. J Invest Dermatol. 2016 Sep;136(9):1781-91. doi: 10.1016/j.jid.2016.04.014. Epub 2016 Apr 27. PubMed 27131881.
Backbone
  Vector backbone: pAD/CMV/V5-DEST
  Backbone manufacturer: Invitrogen
  Vector type: Adenoviral
Growth in bacteria
  Bacterial resistance: Ampicillin, 100 μg/mL
  Growth temperature: 37°C
  Growth strain: NEB Stable
  Copy number: Unknown
Gene/Insert 1
  Gene/Insert name: Stat5a (alt name: signal transducer and activator of transcription 5A)
  Species: M. musculus (mouse)
  Entrez Gene: Stat5a (a.k.a. STAT5)
  Promoter: CMV
  Tag / fusion protein: FLAG (C terminal on insert)
  Cloning method: Gateway Cloning
  Sequencing primers: 5′ T7
Gene/Insert 2
  Gene/Insert name: eGFP
  Species: jellyfish
  Promoter: CMV
  Cloning method: Gateway Cloning
  Sequencing primers: 5′ none
Terms and licenses: Academic/Nonprofit Terms; Industry Terms: Not Available to Industry
How to cite: pAD-CMV-STAT5A-CMV-GFP was a gift from Andrew Brooks (Addgene plasmid # 83251 ; http://n2t.net/addgene:83251 ; RRID:Addgene_83251)
